Addgene plasmid #74800: pGWB406
Purpose: (Empty Backbone) Gateway cloning compatible binary vector for N-terminal fusion with sGFP (CaMV35S promoter).
Depositing lab: Tsuyoshi Nakagawa. Depositing organization: Shimane University. Publication: Improved Gateway binary vectors: high-performance vectors for creation of fusion constructs in transgenic analysis of plants. Nakagawa T, Suzuki T, Murata S, Nakamura S, Hino T, Maeo K, Tabata R, Kawai T, Tanaka K, Niwa Y, Watanabe Y, Nakamura K, Kimura T, Ishiguro S. Biosci Biotechnol Biochem. 2007 Aug;71(8):2095-100. Epub 2007 Aug 7. 10.1271/bbb.70216 PubMed 17690442.
Backbone
  Vector backbone: pPZP221
  Backbone manufacturer: Hajdukiewicz P., Svab Z. and Maliga P.
  Backbone size (bp): 8500
  Modifications to backbone: gentamycin-resistant marker was removed and kanamycin-resistant marker (NOS promoter:NPTII:NOS terminator) was inserted.
  Vector type: Plant Expression
  Promoter: CaMV35S
  Selectable markers: Kanamycin
Growth in bacteria
  Bacterial resistance: Chloramphenicol and Spectinomycin, 25 & 50 μg/mL
  Growth temperature: 37°C
  Growth strain: ccdB Survival
  Copy number: High Copy
Gene/Insert
  Cloning method: Gateway Cloning
Terms and licenses: Academic/Nonprofit Terms; Industry Terms: Not Available to Industry
How to cite: pGWB406 was a gift from Tsuyoshi Nakagawa (Addgene plasmid # 74800)
