[The description below was written by a language model from this plasmid's Addgene catalogue record and pLannotate feature annotations shown in this document.]
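Description:
pGWB406 is an empty Gateway destination binary vector for Agrobacterium-mediated plant transformation. It is built on the pPZP221 backbone, whose gentamicin marker was replaced with a kanamycin cassette. The backbone carries a ColE1/pBR322-type origin with the bom mobilisation region for propagation in E. coli. The pVS1 origin, with its RepA replication and StaA stability genes, maintains the plasmid in Agrobacterium. An aadA gene provides bacterial spectinomycin/streptomycin resistance. Because the unrecombined Gateway cassette also encodes chloramphenicol acetyltransferase and the gyrase toxin CcdB, the empty vector is selected with chloramphenicol plus spectinomycin and is kept in a ccdB-tolerant strain.

Between the nopaline-type right and left T-DNA borders lies a CaMV 35S promoter driving a GFP coding sequence, which the catalogue calls sGFP and the automated annotation matches as an EGFP fragment. This is followed directly by attR1, the CmR–ccdB cassette, attR2 and a NOS terminator. An LR reaction with an entry clone swaps the counter-selectable cassette for the gene of interest. The result is a constitutively expressed fusion with GFP at the N-terminus of the protein. A NOS promoter:NPTII:NOS terminator unit next to the left border allows kanamycin selection of transformed plants. Residual lacZα, MCS and lac promoter fragments are remnants of the parent vector. The vector is intended for making fluorescent fusion proteins for transgenic analysis in plants.

The two sequence records differ. The depositor sequence (about 12.4 kb) shows each element once. The repository's sequencing result (about 24.9 kb) shows every feature twice in mirrored orientation, suggesting an inverted-duplication assembly artefact or a dimeric form. The depositor map is the better guide to the intended structure.
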