Features (pLannotate 1.2.2; 32 found; start..end, strand, type, name):
     54..78      -  misc_feature   RB T-DNA repeat: right border repeat from nopaline C58 T-DNA
    144..298     -  CDS            lacZα (fragment): LacZα fragment of β-galactosidase; lacZ fragment
    301..321     -  misc_feature   MCS (fragment): pUC18/19 multiple cloning site
    812..1153    +  promoter       CaMV 35S promoter: strong constitutive promoter from cauliflower mosaic virus
   1178..1892    +  CDS            EGFP (fragment): the original enhanced GFP (Yang et al., 1996) mammalian codon-optimized
   1895..2019    +  protein_bind   attR1: mutant version of attR; recombination site for the Gateway® LR reaction LR Clonase™
   2056..2086    +  promoter       lac UV5 promoter: E. coli lac promoter with an "up" mutation
   2111..2139    +  promoter       cat promoter (fragment): promoter of the E. coli cat gene encoding chloramphenicol acetyltransferase
   2140..2799    +  CDS            CmR: chloramphenicol acetyltransferase; cat; confers resistance to chloramphenicol
   2978..3136    +  CDS            ccdA (fragment): CCDA_ECO57 - Also known as H, letA. Experimental evidence at protein level: Swiss-Prot protein existence level 1. Antitoxin component of a type II toxin-antitoxin (TA) system which inhibits the post-segregational killing (PSK) of plasmid-free cells, also referred to as a plasmid addiction system. Binds to and blocks the activity of CcdB; will also remove bound CcdB protein from the CcdB-GyrA complex by forming a CcdA-CcdB complex, a process termed rejuvenation. Functions as a transcriptional corepressor for the ccdAB operon, repression also requires CcdB (By similarity). From Escherichia coli
   3141..3443    +  CDS            ccdB: CCDB_ECOLI - Also known as G, letB, letD. Experimental evidence at protein level: Swiss-Prot protein existence level 1. Toxic component of a type II toxin-antitoxin (TA) system, functioning in plasmid maintainence. Responsible for the post- segregational killing (PSK) of plasmid-free cells, also referred to as a plasmid addiction system. Half-life of over 2 hours. Cell killing by CcdB is accompanied by filamentation, defects in chromosome and plasmid segregation, defects in cell division, formation of anucleate cells, decreased DNA synthesis and plasmid loss. Interferes with the activity of DN
   3487..3611    -  protein_bind   attR2: mutant version of attR; recombination site for the Gateway® LR reaction LR Clonase™
   3649..3901    +  terminator     NOS terminator: nopaline synthase terminator and poly(A) signal
   3957..3979    -  protein_bind   lac operator (fragment): The lac repressor binds to the lac operator to inhibit transcription in E. coli. This inhibition can be relieved by adding lactose or isopropyl-β-D-thiogalactopyranoside (IPTG). lac repressor encoded by lacI
   3983..4013    -  promoter       lac promoter: promoter for the E. coli lac operon
   4028..4049    -  protein_bind   CAP binding site: CAP binding activates transcription in the presence of cAMP. E. coli catabolite activator protein
   4083..4335    -  terminator     NOS terminator: nopaline synthase terminator and poly(A) signal
   4342..4548    -  CDS            ocd (fragment): OCD_AGRFC - Experimental evidence at protein level: Swiss-Prot protein existence level 1. Catalyzes the conversion of L-ornithine into L-proline with release of ammonia. Is involved in the utilization of nopaline, a catabolic pathway that proceeds through L-arginine and L-ornithine to L-proline. Nopaline is a predominant opine in plant cells transformed with Ti plasmid pTiC58. From Agrobacterium fabrum (strain C58 / ATCC 33970) (Agrobacterium tumefaciens (strain C58)).
   4555..4704    -  CDS            ble (fragment): BLE_KLEPN - Experimental evidence at protein level: Swiss-Prot protein existence level 1. Binding protein with a strong affinity to the bleomycin family of antibiotics. Binds to CL990; an antimitotic-antibiotic compound. From Klebsiella pneumoniae.
   4725..5519    -  CDS            NeoR/KanR: aminoglycoside phosphotransferase from Tn5; aph(3')-II (or nptII); confers resistance to neomycin, kanamycin, and G418 (Geneticin®)
   5540..5723    -  promoter       NOS promoter: nopaline synthase promoter NOS promoter
   5929..5953    -  misc_feature   LB T-DNA repeat: left border repeat from nopaline C58 T-DNA
   6212..6235    +  promoter       Pc promoter (fragment): intI1 (promoter lies within the coding sequence); class 1 integron promoter
   6411..6467    +  CDS            GmR (fragment): gentamycin acetyltransferase; aacC1; confers resistance to gentamycin
   6478..7265    +  CDS            SmR (fragment): aminoglycoside adenylyltransferase (Murphy, 1985); aadA; confers resistance to spectinomycin and streptomycin
   7511..8099    +  rep_origin     ori: high-copy-number ColE1/pMB1/pBR322/pUC origin of replication
   8285..8425    -  misc_feature   bom: basis of mobility region from pBR322
   8527..8566    -  CDS            rop (fragment): Rop protein, which maintains plasmids at low copy number; rop
   8769..8963    -  rep_origin     pVS1 oriV: origin of replication for the Pseudomonas plasmid pVS1 (Heeb et al., 2000)
   9029..10102   -  CDS            pVS1 RepA: replication protein from the Pseudomonas plasmid pVS1 (Heeb et al., 2000)
  10531..11160   -  CDS            pVS1 StaA: stability protein from the Pseudomonas plasmid pVS1 (Heeb et al., 2000)
  11720..12121   -  CDS            Y4CG_SINFN (fragment): Protein inferred from homology: Swiss-Prot protein existence level 3. From Sinorhizobium fredii (strain NBRC 101917 / NGR234).
>Addgene plasmid #74800 | pGWB406 | depositor full sequence | sequence record 141480 | pGWB406 sequence 12407 bps
TTTCACGCCCTTTTAAATATCCGATTATTCTAATAAACGCTCTTTTCTCTTAGGTTTACCCGCCAATATA
TCCTGTCAAACACTGATAGTTTAAACTGAAGGCGGGAAACGACAATCTGATCCAAGCTCAAGCTGCTCTA
GCATTCGCCATTCAGGCTGCGCAACTGTTGGGAAGGGCGATCGGTGCGGGCCTCTTCGCTATTACGCCAG
CTGGCGAAAGGGGGATGTGCTGCAAGGCGATTAAGTTGGGTAACGCCAGGGTTTTCCCAGTCACGACGTT
GTAAAACGACGGCCAGTGCCAAGCTTGCATGCCTGCAGGTCCCCAGATTAGCCTTTTCAATTTCAGAAAG
AATGCTAACCCACAGATGGTTAGAGAGGCTTACGCAGCAGGTCTCATCAAGACGATCTACCCGAGCAATA
ATCTCCAGGAAATCAAATACCTTCCCAAGAAGGTTAAAGATGCAGTCAAAAGATTCAGGACTAACTGCAT
CAAGAACACAGAGAAAGATATATTTCTCAAGATCAGAAGTACTATTCCAGTATGGACGATTCAAGGCTTG
CTTCACAAACCAAGGCAAGTAATAGAGATTGGAGTCTCTAAAAAGGTAGTTCCCACTGAATCAAAGGCCA
TGGAGTCAAAGATTCAAATAGAGGACCTAACAGAACTCGCCGTAAAGACTGGCGAACAGTTCATACAGAG
TCTCTTACGACTCAATGACAAGAAGAAAATCTTCGTCAACATGGTGGAGCACGACACACTTGTCTACTCC
AAAAATATCAAAGATACAGTCTCAGAAGACCAAAGGGCAATTGAGACTTTTCAACAAAGGGTAATATCCG
GAAACCTCCTCGGATTCCATTGCCCAGCTATCTGTCACTTTATTGTGAAGATAGTGGAAAAGGAAGGTGG
CTCCTACAAATGCCATCATTGCGATAAAGGAAAGGCCATCGTTGAAGATGCCTCTGCCGACAGTGGTCCC
AAAGATGGACCCCCACCCACGAGGAGCATCGTGGAAAAAGAAGACGTTCCAACCACGTCTTCAAAGCAAG
TGGATTGATGTGATATCTCCACTGACGTAAGGGATGACGCACAATCCCACTATCCTTCGCAAGACCCTTC
CTCTATATAAGGAAGTTCATTTCATTTGGAGAGAACACGGGGGACTCTAGAGGATCCATGGTGAGCAAGG
GCGAGGAGCTGTTCACCGGGGTGGTGCCCATCCTGGTCGAGCTGGACGGCGACGTGAACGGCCACAAGTT
CAGCGTGTCCGGCGAGGGCGAGGGCGATGCCACCTACGGCAAGCTGACCCTGAAGTTCATCTGCACCACC
GGCAAGCTGCCCGTGCCCTGGCCCACCCTCGTGACCACCTTCACCTACGGCGTGCAGTGCTTCAGCCGCT
ACCCCGACCACATGAAGCAGCACGACTTCTTCAAGTCCGCCATGCCCGAAGGCTACGTCCAGGAGCGCAC
CATCTTCTTCAAGGACGACGGCAACTACAAGACCCGCGCCGAGGTGAAGTTCGAGGGCGACACCCTGGTG
AACCGCATCGAGCTGAAGGGCATCGACTTCAAGGAGGACGGCAACATCCTGGGGCACAAGCTGGAGTACA
ACTACAACAGCCACAACGTCTATATCATGGCCGACAAGCAGAAGAACGGCATCAAGGTGAACTTCAAGAT
CCGCCACAACATCGAGGACGGCAGCGTGCAGCTCGCCGACCACTACCAGCAGAACACCCCCATCGGCGAC
GGCCCCGTGCTGCTGCCCGACAACCACTACCTGAGCACCCAGTCCGCCCTGAGCAAAGACCCCAACGAGA
AGCGCGATCACATGGTCCTGCTGGAGTTCGTGACCGCCGCCGGGATCACTCACGGCATGGACGAGCTGTA
CATCACAAGTTTGTACAAAAAAGCTGAACGAGAAACGTAAAATGATATAAATATCAATATATTAAATTAG
ATTTTGCATAAAAAACAGACTACATAATACTGTAAAACACAACATATCCAGTCACTATGGCGGCCCCTCG
AGGGGCCGCATTAGGCACCCCAGGCTTTACACTTTATGCTTCCGGCTCGTATAATGTGTGGATTTTGAGT
TAGGATCCGGCGAGATTTTCAGGAGCTAAGGAAGCTAAAATGGAGAAAAAAATCACTGGATATACCACCG
TTGATATATCCCAATGGCATCGTAAAGAACATTTTGAGGCATTTCAGTCAGTTGCTCAATGTACCTATAA
CCAGACCGTTCAGCTGGATATTACGGCCTTTTTAAAGACCGTAAAGAAAAATAAGCACAAGTTTTATCCG
GCCTTTATTCACATTCTTGCCCGCCTGATGAATGCTCATCCGGAATTCCGTATGGCAATGAAAGACGGTG
AGCTGGTGATATGGGATAGTGTTCACCCTTGTTACACCGTTTTCCATGAGCAAACTGAAACGTTTTCATC
GCTCTGGAGTGAATACCACGACGATTTCCGGCAGTTTCTACACATATATTCGCAAGATGTGGCGTGTTAC
GGTGAAAACCTGGCCTATTTCCCTAAAGGGTTTATTGAGAATATGTTTTTCGTCTCAGCCAATCCCTGGG
TGAGTTTCACCAGTTTTGATTTAAACGTGGCCAATATGGACAACTTCTTCGCCCCCGTTTTCACCATGGG
CAAATATTATACGCAAGGCGACAAGGTGCTGATGCCGCTGGCGATTCAGGTTCATCATGCCGTCTGTGAT
GGCTTCCATGTCGGCAGAATGCTTAATGAATTACAACAGTACTGCGATGAGTGGCAGGGCGGGGCGTAAA
CGCGTGGATCCGGCTTACTAAAAGCCAGATAACAGTATGCGTATTTGCGCGCTGATTTTTGCGGTATAAG
AATATATACTGATATGTATACCCGAAGTATGTCAAAAAGAGGTGTGCTATGAAGCAGCGTATTACAGTGA
CAGTTGACAGCGACAGCTATCAGTTGCTCAAGGCATATATGATGTCAATATCTCCGGTCTGGTAAGCACA
ACCATGCAGAATGAAGCCCGTCGTCTGCGTGCCGAACGCTGGAAAGCGGAAAATCAGGAAGGGATGGCTG
AGGTCGCCCGGTTTATTGAAATGAACGGCTCTTTTGCTGACGAGAACAGGGACTGGTGAAATGCAGTTTA
AGGTTTACACCTATAAAAGAGAGAGCCGTTATCGTCTGTTTGTGGATGTACAGAGTGATATTATTGACAC
GCCCGGGCGACGGATGGTGATCCCCCTGGCCAGTGCACGTCTGCTGTCAGATAAAGTCTCCCGTGAACTT
TACCCGGTGGTGCATATCGGGGATGAAAGCTGGCGCATGATGACCACCGATATGGCCAGTGTGCCGGTCT
CCGTTATCGGGGAAGAAGTGGCTGATCTCAGCCACCGCGAAAATGACATCAAAAACGCCATTAACCTGAT
GTTCTGGGGAATATAAATGTCAGGCTCCCTTATACACAGCCAGTCTGCAGGTCGACCATAGTGACTGGAT
ATGTTGTGTTTTACAGTATTATGTAGTCTGTTTTTTATGCAAAATCTAATTTAATATATTGATATTTATA
TCATTTTACGTTTCTCGTTCAGCTTTCTTGTACAAAGTGGTGATGTACAAGTAAAGCGGCCCGAGCTCGA
ATTTCCCCGATCGTTCAAACATTTGGCAATAAAGTTTCTTAAGATTGAATCCTGTTGCCGGTCTTGCGAT
GATTATCATATAATTTCTGTTGAATTACGTTAAGCATGTAATAATTAACATGTAATGCATGACGTTATTT
ATGAGATGGGTTTTTATGATTAGAGTCCCGCAATTATACATTTAATACGCGATAGAAAACAAAATATAGC
GCGCAAACTAGGATAAATTATCGCGCGCGGTGTCATCTATGTTACTAGATCGGGAATTGGTTCCGGAACC
AATTCGTAATCATGGTCATAGCTGTTTCCTGTGTGAAATTGTTATCCGCTCACAATTCCACACAACATAC
GAGCCGGAAGCATAAAGTGTAAAGCCTGGGGTGCCTAATGAGTGAGCTAACTCACATTAGGCTGAATTAG
GCGCGCCTATTTCTGAATTCCCGATCTAGTAACATAGATGACACCGCGCGCGATAATTTATCCTAGTTTG
CGCGCTATATTTTGTTTTCTATCGCGTATTAAATGTATAATTGCGGGACTCTAATCATAAAAACCCATCT
CATAAATAACGTCATGCATTACATGTTAATTATTACATGCTTAACGTAATTCAACAGAAATTATATGATA
ATCATCGCAAGACCGGCAACAGGATTCAATCTTAAGAAACTTTATTGCCAAATGTTTGAACGATCGGGGA
TCATCCGGGTCTGTGGCGGGAACTCCACGAAAATATCCGAACGCAGCAAGATATCGCGGTGCATCTCGGT
CTTGCCTGGGCAGTCGCCGCCGACGCCGTTGATGTGGACGCCGGGCCCGATCATATTGTCGCTCAGGATC
GTGGCGTTGTGCTTGTCGGCCGTTGCTGTCGTAATGATATCGGCACCTTCGACCGCCTGTTCCGCAGAGA
TCCCGTGGGCGAAGAACTCCAGCATGAGATCCCCGCGCTGGAGGATCATCCAGCCGGCGTCCCGGAAAAC
GATTCCGAAGCCCAACCTTTCATAGAAGGCGGCGGTGGAATCGAAATCTCGTGATGGCAGGTTGGGCGTC
GCTTGGTCGGTCATTTCGAACCCCAGAGTCCCGCTCAGAAGAACTCGTCAAGAAGGCGATAGAAGGCGAT
GCGCTGCGAATCGGGAGCGGCGATACCGTAAAGCACGAGGAAGCGGTCAGCCCATTCGCCGCCAAGCTCT
TCAGCAATATCACGGGTAGCCAACGCTATGTCCTGATAGCGGTCCGCCACACCCAGCCGGCCACAGTCGA
TGAATCCAGAAAAGCGGCCATTTTCCACCATGATATTCGGCAAGCAGGCATCGCCATGGGTCACGACGAG
ATCATCGCCGTCGGGCATGCGCGCCTTGAGCCTGGCGAACAGTTCGGCTGGCGCGAGCCCCTGATGCTCT
TCGTCCAGATCATCCTGATCGACAAGACCGGCTTCCATCCGAGTACGTGCTCGCTCGATGCGATGTTTCG
CTTGGTGGTCGAATGGGCAGGTAGCCGGATCAAGCGTATGCAGCCGCCGCATTGCATCAGCCATGATGGA
TACTTTCTCGGCAGGAGCAAGGTGAGATGACAGGAGATCCTGCCCCGGCACTTCGCCCAATAGCAGCCAG
TCCCTTCCCGCTTCAGTGACAACGTCGAGCACAGCTGCGCAAGGAACGCCCGTCGTGGCCAGCCACGATA
GCCGCGCTGCCTCGTCCTGCAGTTCATTCAGGGCACCGGACAGGTCGGTCTTGACAAAAAGAACCGGGCG
CCCCTGCGCTGACAGCCGGAACACGGCGGCATCAGAGCAGCCGATTGTCTGTTGTGCCCAGTCATAGCCG
AATAGCCTCTCCACCCAAGCGGCCGGAGAACCTGCGTGCAATCCATCTTGTTCAATCATGCGAAACGATC
CAGATCCGGTGCAGATTATTTGGATTGAGAGTGAATATGAGACTCTAATTGGATACCGAGGGGAATTTAT
GGAACGTCAGTGGAGCATTTTTGACAAGAAATATTTGCTAGCTGATAGTGACCTTAGGCGACTTTTGAAC
GCGCAATAATGGTTTCTGACGTATGTGCTTAGCTCATTAAACTCCAGAAACCCGCGGCTGAGTGGCTCCT
TCAACGTTGCGGTTCTGTCAGTTCCAAACGTAAAACGGCTTGTCCCGCGTCATCGGCGGGGGTCATAACG
TGACTCCCTTAATTCTCCGCTCATGATGAATTCAGAAATAAATTCAGCCTAATTCGGCGTTAATTCAGTA
CATTAAAAACGTCCGCAATGTGTTATTAAGTTGTCTAAGCGTCAATTTGTTTACACCACAATATATCCTG
CCACCAGCCAGCCAACAGCTCCCCGACCGGCAGCTCGGCACAAAATCACCACTCGATACAGGCAGCCCAT
CAGTCCGGGACGGCGTCAGCGGGAGAGCCGTTGTAAGGCGGCAGACTTTGCTCATGTTACCGATGCTATT
CGGAAGAACGGCAACTAAGCTGCCGGGTTTGAAACACGGATGATCTCGCGGAGGGTAGCATGTTGATTGT
AACGATGACAGAGCGTTGCTGCCTGTGATCAATTCGGGCACGAACCCAGTGGACATAAGCCTGTTCGGTT
CGTAAGCTGTAATGCAAGTAGCGTATGCGCTCACGCAACTGGTCCAGAACCTTGACCGAACGCAGCGGTG
GTAACGGCGCAGTGGCGGTTTTCATGGCTTGTTATGACTGTTTTTTTGGGGTACAGTCTATGCCTCGGGC
ATCCAAGCAGCAAGCGCGTTACGCCGTGGGTCGATGTTTGATGTTATGGAGCAGCAACGATGTTACGCAG
CAGGGCAGTCGCCCTAAAACAAAGTTAAACATCATGGGGGAAGCGGTGATCGCCGAAGTATCGACTCAAC
TATCAGAGGTAGTTGGCGTCATCGAGCGCCATCTCGAACCGACGTTGCTGGCCGTACATTTGTACGGCTC
CGCAGTGGATGGCGGCCTGAAGCCACACAGTGATATTGATTTGCTGGTTACGGTGACCGTAAGGCTTGAT
GAAACAACGCGGCGAGCTTTGATCAACGACCTTTTGGAAACTTCGGCTTCCCCTGGAGAGAGCGAGATTC
TCCGCGCTGTAGAAGTCACCATTGTTGTGCACGACGACATCATTCCGTGGCGTTATCCAGCTAAGCGCGA
ACTGCAATTTGGAGAATGGCAGCGCAATGACATTCTTGCAGGTATCTTCGAGCCAGCCACGATCGACATT
GATCTGGCTATCTTGCTGACAAAAGCAAGAGAACATAGCGTTGCCTTGGTAGGTCCAGCGGCGGAGGAAC
TCTTTGATCCGGTTCCTGAACAGGATCTATTTGAGGCGCTAAATGAAACCTTAACGCTATGGAACTCGCC
GCCCGACTGGGCTGGCGATGAGCGAAATGTAGTGCTTACGTTGTCCCGCATTTGGTACAGCGCAGTAACC
GGCAAAATCGCGCCGAAGGATGTCGCTGCCGACTGGGCAATGGAGCGCCTGCCGGCCCAGTATCAGCCCG
TCATACTTGAAGCTAGACAGGCTTATCTTGGACAAGAAGAAGATCGCTTGGCCTCGCGCGCAGATCAGTT
GGAAGAATTTGTCCACTACGTGAAAGGCGAGATCACCAAGGTAGTCGGCAAATAATGTCTAGCTAGAAAT
TCGTTCAAGCCGACGCCGCTTCGCGGCGCGGCTTAACTCAAGCGTTAGATGCACTAAGCACATAATTGCT
CACAGCCAAACTATCAGGTCAAGTCTGCTTTTATTATTTTTAAGCGTGCATAATAAGCCCTACACAAATT
GGGAGATATATCATGCATGACCAAAATCCCTTAACGTGAGTTTTCGTTCCACTGAGCGTCAGACCCCGTA
GAAAAGATCAAAGGATCTTCTTGAGATCCTTTTTTTCTGCGCGTAATCTGCTGCTTGCAAACAAAAAAAC
CACCGCTACCAGCGGTGGTTTGTTTGCCGGATCAAGAGCTACCAACTCTTTTTCCGAAGGTAACTGGCTT
CAGCAGAGCGCAGATACCAAATACTGTCCTTCTAGTGTAGCCGTAGTTAGGCCACCACTTCAAGAACTCT
GTAGCACCGCCTACATACCTCGCTCTGCTAATCCTGTTACCAGTGGCTGCTGCCAGTGGCGATAAGTCGT
GTCTTACCGGGTTGGACTCAAGACGATAGTTACCGGATAAGGCGCAGCGGTCGGGCTGAACGGGGGGTTC
GTGCACACAGCCCAGCTTGGAGCGAACGACCTACACCGAACTGAGATACCTACAGCGTGAGCTATGAGAA
AGCGCCACGCTTCCCGAAGGGAGAAAGGCGGACAGGTATCCGGTAAGCGGCAGGGTCGGAACAGGAGAGC
GCACGAGGGAGCTTCCAGGGGGAAACGCCTGGTATCTTTATAGTCCTGTCGGGTTTCGCCACCTCTGACT
TGAGCGTCGATTTTTGTGATGCTCGTCAGGGGGGCGGAGCCTATGGAAAAACGCCAGCAACGCGGCCTTT
TTACGGTTCCTGGCCTTTTGCTGGCCTTTTGCTCACATGTTCTTTCCTGCGTTATCCCCTGATTCTGTGG
ATAACCGTATTACCGCCTTTGAGTGAGCTGATACCGCTCGCCGCAGCCGAACGACCGAGCGCAGCGAGTC
AGTGAGCGAGGAAGCGGAAGAGCGCCTGATGCGGTATTTTCTCCTTACGCATCTGTGCGGTATTTCACAC
CGCATATGGTGCACTCTCAGTACAATCTGCTCTGATGCCGCATAGTTAAGCCAGTATACACTCCGCTATC
GCTACGTGACTGGGTCATGGCTGCGCCCCGACACCCGCCAACACCCGCTGACGCGCCCTGACGGGCTTGT
CTGCTCCCGGCATCCGCTTACAGACAAGCTGTGACCGTCTCCGGGAGCTGCATGTGTCAGAGGTTTTCAC
CGTCATCACCGAAACGCGCGAGGCAGGGTGCCTTGATGTGGGCGCCGGCGGTCGAGTGGCGACGGCGCGG
CTTGTCCGCGCCCTGGTAGATTGCCTGGCCGTAGGCCAGCCATTTTTGAGCGGCCAGCGGCCGCGATAGG
CCGACGCGAAGCGGCGGGGCGTAGGGAGCGCAGCGACCGAAGGGTAGGCGCTTTTTGCAGCTCTTCGGCT
GTGCGCTGGCCAGACAGTTATGCACAGGCCAGGCGGGTTTTAAGAGTTTTAATAAGTTTTAAAGAGTTTT
AGGCGGAAAAATCGCCTTTTTTCTCTTTTATATCAGTCACTTACATGTGTGACCGGTTCCCAATGTACGG
CTTTGGGTTCCCAATGTACGGGTTCCGGTTCCCAATGTACGGCTTTGGGTTCCCAATGTACGTGCTATCC
ACAGGAAAGAGACCTTTTCGACCTTTTTCCCCTGCTAGGGCAATTTGCCCTAGCATCTGCTCCGTACATT
AGGAACCGGCGGATGCTTCGCCCTCGATCAGGTTGCGGTAGCGCATGACTAGGATCGGGCCAGCCTGCCC
CGCCTCCTCCTTCAAATCGTACTCCGGCAGGTCATTTGACCCGATCAGCTTGCGCACGGTGAAACAGAAC
TTCTTGAACTCTCCGGCGCTGCCACTGCGTTCGTAGATCGTCTTGAACAACCATCTGGCTTCTGCCTTGC
CTGCGGCGCGGCGTGCCAGGCGGTAGAGAAAACGGCCGATGCCGGGATCGATCAAAAAGTAATCGGGGTG
AACCGTCAGCACGTCCGGGTTCTTGCCTTCTGTGATCTCGCGGTACATCCAATCAGCTAGCTCGATCTCG
ATGTACTCCGGCCGCCCGGTTTCGCTCTTTACGATCTTGTAGCGGCTAATCAAGGCTTCACCCTCGGATA
CCGTCACCAGGCGGCCGTTCTTGGCCTTCTTCGTACGCTGCATGGCAACGTGCGTGGTGTTTAACCGAAT
GCAGGTTTCTACCAGGTCGTCTTTCTGCTTTCCGCCATCGGCTCGCCGGCAGAACTTGAGTACGTCCGCA
ACGTGTGGACGGAACACGCGGCCGGGCTTGTCTCCCTTCCCTTCCCGGTATCGGTTCATGGATTCGGTTA
GATGGGAAACCGCCATCAGTACCAGGTCGTAATCCCACACACTGGCCATGCCGGCCGGCCCTGCGGAAAC
CTCTACGTGCCCGTCTGGAAGCTCGTAGCGGATCACCTCGCCAGCTCGTCGGTCACGCTTCGACAGACGG
AAAACGGCCACGTCCATGATGCTGCGACTATCGCGGGTGCCCACGTCATAGAGCATCGGAACGAAAAAAT
CTGGTTGCTCGTCGCCCTTGGGCGGCTTCCTAATCGACGGCGCACCGGCTGCCGGCGGTTGCCGGGATTC
TTTGCGGATTCGATCAGCGGCCGCTTGCCACGATTCACCGGGGCGTGCTTCTGCCTCGATGCGTTGCCGC
TGGGCGGCCTGCGCGGCCTTCAACTTCTCCACCAGGTCATCACCCAGCGCCGCGCCGATTTGTACCGGGC
CGGATGGTTTGCGACCGCTCACGCCGATTCCTCGGGCTTGGGGGTTCCAGTGCCATTGCAGGGCCGGCAG
ACAACCCAGCCGCTTACGCCTGGCCAACCGCCCGTTCCTCCACACATGGGGCATTCCACGGCGTCGGTGC
CTGGTTGTTCTTGATTTTCCATGCCGCCTCCTTTAGCCGCTAAAATTCATCTACTCATTTATTCATTTGC
TCATTTACTCTGGTAGCTGCGCGATGTATTCAGATAGCAGCTCGGTAATGGTCTTGCCTTGGCGTACCGC
GTACATCTTCAGCTTGGTGTGATCCTCCGCCGGCAACTGAAAGTTGACCCGCTTCATGGCTGGCGTGTCT
GCCAGGCTGGCCAACGTTGCAGCCTTGCTGCTGCGTGCGCTCGGACGGCCGGCACTTAGCGTGTTTGTGC
TTTTGCTCATTTTCTCTTTACCTCATTAACTCAAATGAGTTTTGATTTAATTTCAGCGGCCAGCGCCTGG
ACCTCGCGGGCAGCGTCGCCCTCGGGTTCTGATTCAAGAACGGTTGTGCCGGCGGCGGCAGTGCCTGGGT
AGCTCACGCGCTGCGTGATACGGGACTCAAGAATGGGCAGCTCGTACCCGGCCAGCGCCTCGGCAACCTC
ACCGCCGATGCGCGTGCCTTTGATCGCCCGCGACACGACAAAGGCCGCTTGTAGCCTTCCATCCGTGACC
TCAATGCGCTGCTTAACCAGCTCCACCAGGTCGGCGGTGGCCCATATGTCGTAAGGGCTTGGCTGCACCG
GAATCAGCACGAAGTCGGCTGCCTTGATCGCGGACACAGCCAAGTCCGCCGCCTGGGGCGCTCCGTCGAT
CACTACGAAGTCGCGCCGGCCGATGGCCTTCACGTCGCGGTCAATCGTCGGGCGGTCGATGCCGACAACG
GTTAGCGGTTGATCTTCCCGCACGGCCGCCCAATCGCGGGCACTGCCCTGGGGATCGGAATCGACTAACA
GAACATCGGCCCCGGCGAGTTGCAGGGCGCGGGCTAGATGGGTTGCGATGGTCGTCTTGCCTGACCCGCC
TTTCTGGTTAAGTACAGCGATAACCTTCATGCGTTCCCCTTGCGTATTTGTTTATTTACTCATCGCATCA
TATACGCAGCGACCGCATGACGCAAGCTGTTTTACTCAAATACACATCACCTTTTTAGACGGCGGCGCTC
GGTTTCTTCAGCGGCCAAGCTGGCCGGCCAGGCCGCCAGCTTGGCATCAGACAAACCGGCCAGGATTTCA
TGCAGCCGCACGGTTGAGACGTGCGCGGGCGGCTCGAACACGTACCCGGCCGCGATCATCTCCGCCTCGA
TCTCTTCGGTAATGAAAAACGGTTCGTCCTGGCCGTCCTGGTGCGGTTTCATGCTTGTTCCTCTTGGCGT
TCATTCTCGGCGGCCGCCAGGGCGTCGGCCTCGGTCAATGCGTCCTCACGGAAGGCACCGCGCCGCCTGG
CCTCGGTGGGCGTCACTTCCTCGCTGCGCTCAAGTGCGCGGTACAGGGTCGAGCGATGCACGCCAAGCAG
TGCAGCCGCCTCTTTCACGGTGCGGCCTTCCTGGTCGATCAGCTCGCGGGCGTGCGCGATCTGTGCCGGG
GTGAGGGTAGGGCGGGGGCCAAACTTCACGCCTCGGGCCTTGGCGGCCTCGCGCCCGCTCCGGGTGCGGT
CGATGATTAGGGAACGCTCGAACTCGGCAATGCCGGCGAACACGGTCAACACCATGCGGCCGGCCGGCGT
GGTGGTGTCGGCCCACGGCTCTGCCAGGCTACGCAGGCCCGCGCCGGCCTCCTGGATGCGCTCGGCAATG
TCCAGTAGGTCGCGGGTGCTGCGGGCCAGGCGGTCTAGCCTGGTCACTGTCACAACGTCGCCAGGGCGTA
GGTGGTCAAGCATCCTGGCCAGCTCCGGGCGGTCGCGCCTGGTGCCGGTGATCTTCTCGGAAAACAGCTT
GGTGCAGCCGGCCGCGTGCAGTTCGGCCCGTTGGTTGGTCAAGTCCTGGTCGTCGGTGCTGACGCGGGCA
TAGCCCAGCAGGCCAGCGGCGGCGCTCTTGTTCATGGCGTAATGTCTCCGGTTCTAGTCGCAAGTATTCT
ACTTTATGCGACTAAAACACGCGACAAGAAAACGCCAGGAAAAGGGCAGGGCGGCAGCCTGTCGCGTAAC
TTAGGACTTGTGCGACATGTCGTTTTCAGAAGACGGCTGCACTGAACGTCAGAAGCCGACTGCACTATAG
CAGCGGAGGGGTTGGATCAAAGTACTTTGATCCCGAGGGGAACCCTGTGGTTGGCATGCACATACAAATG
GACGAACGGATAAACCT
