Features (pLannotate 1.2.2; 60 found; start..end, strand, type, name):
     54..78      -  misc_feature   RB T-DNA repeat: right border repeat from nopaline C58 T-DNA
    144..298     -  CDS            lacZα (fragment): LacZα fragment of β-galactosidase; lacZ fragment
    301..321     -  misc_feature   MCS (fragment): pUC18/19 multiple cloning site
    812..1153    +  promoter       CaMV 35S promoter: strong constitutive promoter from cauliflower mosaic virus
   1178..1892    +  CDS            EGFP (fragment): the original enhanced GFP (Yang et al., 1996) mammalian codon-optimized
   1895..2019    +  protein_bind   attR1: mutant version of attR; recombination site for the Gateway® LR reaction LR Clonase™
   2056..2086    +  promoter       lac UV5 promoter: E. coli lac promoter with an "up" mutation
   2110..2139    +  promoter       cat promoter (fragment): promoter of the E. coli cat gene encoding chloramphenicol acetyltransferase
   2140..2799    +  CDS            CmR: chloramphenicol acetyltransferase; cat; confers resistance to chloramphenicol
   2978..3136    +  CDS            ccdA (fragment): CCDA_ECO57 - Also known as H, letA. Experimental evidence at protein level: Swiss-Prot protein existence level 1. Antitoxin component of a type II toxin-antitoxin (TA) system which inhibits the post-segregational killing (PSK) of plasmid-free cells, also referred to as a plasmid addiction system. Binds to and blocks the activity of CcdB; will also remove bound CcdB protein from the CcdB-GyrA complex by forming a CcdA-CcdB complex, a process termed rejuvenation. Functions as a transcriptional corepressor for the ccdAB operon, repression also requires CcdB (By similarity). From Escherichia coli
   3141..3443    +  CDS            ccdB: CCDB_ECOLI - Also known as G, letB, letD. Experimental evidence at protein level: Swiss-Prot protein existence level 1. Toxic component of a type II toxin-antitoxin (TA) system, functioning in plasmid maintainence. Responsible for the post- segregational killing (PSK) of plasmid-free cells, also referred to as a plasmid addiction system. Half-life of over 2 hours. Cell killing by CcdB is accompanied by filamentation, defects in chromosome and plasmid segregation, defects in cell division, formation of anucleate cells, decreased DNA synthesis and plasmid loss. Interferes with the activity of DN
   3487..3611    -  protein_bind   attR2: mutant version of attR; recombination site for the Gateway® LR reaction LR Clonase™
   3649..3901    +  terminator     NOS terminator: nopaline synthase terminator and poly(A) signal
   3957..3977    -  protein_bind   lac operator (fragment): The lac repressor binds to the lac operator to inhibit transcription in E. coli. This inhibition can be relieved by adding lactose or isopropyl-β-D-thiogalactopyranoside (IPTG). lac repressor encoded by lacI
   3983..4013    -  promoter       lac promoter: promoter for the E. coli lac operon
   4085..4337    -  terminator     NOS terminator: nopaline synthase terminator and poly(A) signal
   4375..4499    +  protein_bind   attR2: mutant version of attR; recombination site for the Gateway® LR reaction LR Clonase™
   4543..4845    -  CDS            ccdB: CCDB_ECOLI - Also known as G, letB, letD. Experimental evidence at protein level: Swiss-Prot protein existence level 1. Toxic component of a type II toxin-antitoxin (TA) system, functioning in plasmid maintainence. Responsible for the post- segregational killing (PSK) of plasmid-free cells, also referred to as a plasmid addiction system. Half-life of over 2 hours. Cell killing by CcdB is accompanied by filamentation, defects in chromosome and plasmid segregation, defects in cell division, formation of anucleate cells, decreased DNA synthesis and plasmid loss. Interferes with the activity of DN
   4850..5008    -  CDS            ccdA (fragment): CCDA_ECO57 - Also known as H, letA. Experimental evidence at protein level: Swiss-Prot protein existence level 1. Antitoxin component of a type II toxin-antitoxin (TA) system which inhibits the post-segregational killing (PSK) of plasmid-free cells, also referred to as a plasmid addiction system. Binds to and blocks the activity of CcdB; will also remove bound CcdB protein from the CcdB-GyrA complex by forming a CcdA-CcdB complex, a process termed rejuvenation. Functions as a transcriptional corepressor for the ccdAB operon, repression also requires CcdB (By similarity). From Escherichia coli
   5187..5846    -  CDS            CmR: chloramphenicol acetyltransferase; cat; confers resistance to chloramphenicol
   5847..5876    -  promoter       cat promoter (fragment): promoter of the E. coli cat gene encoding chloramphenicol acetyltransferase
   5900..5930    -  promoter       lac UV5 promoter: E. coli lac promoter with an "up" mutation
   5967..6091    -  protein_bind   attR1: mutant version of attR; recombination site for the Gateway® LR reaction LR Clonase™
   6094..6808    -  CDS            EGFP (fragment): the original enhanced GFP (Yang et al., 1996) mammalian codon-optimized
   6833..7174    -  promoter       CaMV 35S promoter: strong constitutive promoter from cauliflower mosaic virus
   7665..7685    +  misc_feature   MCS (fragment): pUC18/19 multiple cloning site
   7688..7842    +  CDS            lacZα (fragment): LacZα fragment of β-galactosidase; lacZ fragment
   7908..7932    +  misc_feature   RB T-DNA repeat: right border repeat from nopaline C58 T-DNA
   8272..8673    +  CDS            Y4CG_SINFN (fragment): Protein inferred from homology: Swiss-Prot protein existence level 3. From Sinorhizobium fredii (strain NBRC 101917 / NGR234).
   9233..9862    +  CDS            pVS1 StaA: stability protein from the Pseudomonas plasmid pVS1 (Heeb et al., 2000)
  10291..11364   +  CDS            pVS1 RepA: replication protein from the Pseudomonas plasmid pVS1 (Heeb et al., 2000)
  11430..11624   +  rep_origin     pVS1 oriV: origin of replication for the Pseudomonas plasmid pVS1 (Heeb et al., 2000)
  11827..11866   +  CDS            rop (fragment): Rop protein, which maintains plasmids at low copy number; rop
  11968..12108   +  misc_feature   bom: basis of mobility region from pBR322
  12294..12882   -  rep_origin     ori: high-copy-number ColE1/pMB1/pBR322/pUC origin of replication
  13128..13915   -  CDS            SmR (fragment): aminoglycoside adenylyltransferase (Murphy, 1985); aadA; confers resistance to spectinomycin and streptomycin
  13926..13982   -  CDS            GmR (fragment): gentamycin acetyltransferase; aacC1; confers resistance to gentamycin
  14158..14181   -  promoter       Pc promoter (fragment): intI1 (promoter lies within the coding sequence); class 1 integron promoter
  14440..14464   +  misc_feature   LB T-DNA repeat: left border repeat from nopaline C58 T-DNA
  14670..14853   +  promoter       NOS promoter: nopaline synthase promoter NOS promoter
  14874..15668   +  CDS            NeoR/KanR: aminoglycoside phosphotransferase from Tn5; aph(3')-II (or nptII); confers resistance to neomycin, kanamycin, and G418 (Geneticin®)
  15689..15838   +  CDS            ble (fragment): BLE_KLEPN - Experimental evidence at protein level: Swiss-Prot protein existence level 1. Binding protein with a strong affinity to the bleomycin family of antibiotics. Binds to CL990; an antimitotic-antibiotic compound. From Klebsiella pneumoniae.
  15845..16051   +  CDS            ocd (fragment): OCD_AGRFC - Experimental evidence at protein level: Swiss-Prot protein existence level 1. Catalyzes the conversion of L-ornithine into L-proline with release of ammonia. Is involved in the utilization of nopaline, a catabolic pathway that proceeds through L-arginine and L-ornithine to L-proline. Nopaline is a predominant opine in plant cells transformed with Ti plasmid pTiC58. From Agrobacterium fabrum (strain C58 / ATCC 33970) (Agrobacterium tumefaciens (strain C58)).
  16058..16310   +  terminator     NOS terminator: nopaline synthase terminator and poly(A) signal
  16561..16813   -  terminator     NOS terminator: nopaline synthase terminator and poly(A) signal
  16820..17026   -  CDS            ocd (fragment): OCD_AGRFC - Experimental evidence at protein level: Swiss-Prot protein existence level 1. Catalyzes the conversion of L-ornithine into L-proline with release of ammonia. Is involved in the utilization of nopaline, a catabolic pathway that proceeds through L-arginine and L-ornithine to L-proline. Nopaline is a predominant opine in plant cells transformed with Ti plasmid pTiC58. From Agrobacterium fabrum (strain C58 / ATCC 33970) (Agrobacterium tumefaciens (strain C58)).
  17033..17182   -  CDS            ble (fragment): BLE_KLEPN - Experimental evidence at protein level: Swiss-Prot protein existence level 1. Binding protein with a strong affinity to the bleomycin family of antibiotics. Binds to CL990; an antimitotic-antibiotic compound. From Klebsiella pneumoniae.
  17203..17997   -  CDS            NeoR/KanR: aminoglycoside phosphotransferase from Tn5; aph(3')-II (or nptII); confers resistance to neomycin, kanamycin, and G418 (Geneticin®)
  18018..18201   -  promoter       NOS promoter: nopaline synthase promoter NOS promoter
  18407..18431   -  misc_feature   LB T-DNA repeat: left border repeat from nopaline C58 T-DNA
  18690..18713   +  promoter       Pc promoter (fragment): intI1 (promoter lies within the coding sequence); class 1 integron promoter
  18889..18945   +  CDS            GmR (fragment): gentamycin acetyltransferase; aacC1; confers resistance to gentamycin
  18956..19743   +  CDS            SmR (fragment): aminoglycoside adenylyltransferase (Murphy, 1985); aadA; confers resistance to spectinomycin and streptomycin
  19989..20577   +  rep_origin     ori: high-copy-number ColE1/pMB1/pBR322/pUC origin of replication
  20763..20903   -  misc_feature   bom: basis of mobility region from pBR322
  21005..21044   -  CDS            rop (fragment): Rop protein, which maintains plasmids at low copy number; rop
  21247..21441   -  rep_origin     pVS1 oriV: origin of replication for the Pseudomonas plasmid pVS1 (Heeb et al., 2000)
  21507..22580   -  CDS            pVS1 RepA: replication protein from the Pseudomonas plasmid pVS1 (Heeb et al., 2000)
  23009..23638   -  CDS            pVS1 StaA: stability protein from the Pseudomonas plasmid pVS1 (Heeb et al., 2000)
  24198..24599   -  CDS            Y4CG_SINFN (fragment): Protein inferred from homology: Swiss-Prot protein existence level 3. From Sinorhizobium fredii (strain NBRC 101917 / NGR234).
>Addgene plasmid #74800 | pGWB406 | addgene full sequence | sequence record 450276 | Addgene NGS Result
TTTCACGCCCTTTTAAATATCCGATTATTCTAATAAACGCTCTTTTCTCTTAGGTTTACCCGCCAATATA
TCCTGTCAAACACTGATAGTTTAAACTGAAGGCGGGAAACGACAATCTGATCCAAGCTCAAGCTGCTCTA
GCATTCGCCATTCAGGCTGCGCAACTGTTGGGAAGGGCGATCGGTGCGGGCCTCTTCGCTATTACGCCAG
CTGGCGAAAGGGGGATGTGCTGCAAGGCGATTAAGTTGGGTAACGCCAGGGTTTTCCCAGTCACGACGTT
GTAAAACGACGGCCAGTGCCAAGCTTGCATGCCTGCAGGTCCCCAGATTAGCCTTTTCAATTTCAGAAAG
AATGCTAACCCACAGATGGTTAGAGAGGCTTACGCAGCAGGTCTCATCAAGACGATCTACCCGAGCAATA
ATCTCCAGGAAATCAAATACCTTCCCAAGAAGGTTAAAGATGCAGTCAAAAGATTCAGGACTAACTGCAT
CAAGAACACAGAGAAAGATATATTTCTCAAGATCAGAAGTACTATTCCAGTATGGACGATTCAAGGCTTG
CTTCACAAACCAAGGCAAGTAATAGAGATTGGAGTCTCTAAAAAGGTAGTTCCCACTGAATCAAAGGCCA
TGGAGTCAAAGATTCAAATAGAGGACCTAACAGAACTCGCCGTAAAGACTGGCGAACAGTTCATACAGAG
TCTCTTACGACTCAATGACAAGAAGAAAATCTTCGTCAACATGGTGGAGCACGACACACTTGTCTACTCC
AAAAATATCAAAGATACAGTCTCAGAAGACCAAAGGGCAATTGAGACTTTTCAACAAAGGGTAATATCCG
GAAACCTCCTCGGATTCCATTGCCCAGCTATCTGTCACTTTATTGTGAAGATAGTGGAAAAGGAAGGTGG
CTCCTACAAATGCCATCATTGCGATAAAGGAAAGGCCATCGTTGAAGATGCCTCTGCCGACAGTGGTCCC
AAAGATGGACCCCCACCCACGAGGAGCATCGTGGAAAAAGAAGACGTTCCAACCACGTCTTCAAAGCAAG
TGGATTGATGTGATATCTCCACTGACGTAAGGGATGACGCACAATCCCACTATCCTTCGCAAGACCCTTC
CTCTATATAAGGAAGTTCATTTCATTTGGAGAGAACACGGGGGACTCTAGAGGATCCATGGTGAGCAAGG
GCGAGGAGCTGTTCACCGGGGTGGTGCCCATCCTGGTCGAGCTGGACGGCGACGTAAACGGCCACAAGTT
CAGCGTGTCCGGCGAGGGCGAGGGCGATGCCACCTACGGCAAGCTGACCCTGAAGTTCATCTGCACCACC
GGCAAGCTGCCCGTGCCCTGGCCCACCCTCGTGACCACCTTCACCTACGGCGTGCAGTGCTTCAGCCGCT
ACCCCGACCACATGAAGCAGCACGACTTCTTCAAGTCCGCCATGCCCGAAGGCTACGTCCAGGAGCGCAC
CATCTTCTTCAAGGACGACGGCAACTACAAGACCCGCGCCGAGGTGAAGTTCGAGGGCGACACCCTGGTG
AACCGCATCGAGCTGAAGGGCATCGACTTCAAGGAGGACGGCAACATCCTGGGGCACAAGCTGGAGTACA
ACTACAACAGCCACAACGTCTATATCATGGCCGACAAGCAGAAGAACGGCATCAAGGTGAACTTCAAGAT
CCGCCACAACATCGAGGACGGCAGCGTGCAGCTCGCCGACCACTACCAGCAGAACACCCCCATCGGCGAC
GGCCCCGTGCTGCTGCCCGACAACCACTACCTGAGCACCCAGTCCGCCCTGAGCAAAGACCCCAACGAGA
AGCGCGATCACATGGTCCTGCTGGAGTTCGTGACCGCCGCCGGGATCACTCACGGCATGGACGAGCTGTA
CATCACAAGTTTGTACAAAAAAGCTGAACGAGAAACGTAAAATGATATAAATATCAATATATTAAATTAG
ATTTTGCATAAAAAACAGACTACATAATACTGTAAAACACAACATATCCAGTCACTATGGCGGCCCCTCG
AGGGGCCGCATTAGGCACCCCAGGCTTTACACTTTATGCTTCCGGCTCGTATAATGTGTGGATTTTGAGT
TAGGATCCGTCGAGATTTTCAGGAGCTAAGGAAGCTAAAATGGAGAAAAAAATCACTGGATATACCACCG
TTGATATATCCCAATGGCATCGTAAAGAACATTTTGAGGCATTTCAGTCAGTTGCTCAATGTACCTATAA
CCAGACCGTTCAGCTGGATATTACGGCCTTTTTAAAGACCGTAAAGAAAAATAAGCACAAGTTTTATCCG
GCCTTTATTCACATTCTTGCCCGCCTGATGAATGCTCATCCGGAATTCCGTATGGCAATGAAAGACGGTG
AGCTGGTGATATGGGATAGTGTTCACCCTTGTTACACCGTTTTCCATGAGCAAACTGAAACGTTTTCATC
GCTCTGGAGTGAATACCACGACGATTTCCGGCAGTTTCTACACATATATTCGCAAGATGTGGCGTGTTAC
GGTGAAAACCTGGCCTATTTCCCTAAAGGGTTTATTGAGAATATGTTTTTCGTCTCAGCCAATCCCTGGG
TGAGTTTCACCAGTTTTGATTTAAACGTGGCCAATATGGACAACTTCTTCGCCCCCGTTTTCACCATGGG
CAAATATTATACGCAAGGCGACAAGGTGCTGATGCCGCTGGCGATTCAGGTTCATCATGCCGTTTGTGAT
GGCTTCCATGTCGGCAGAATGCTTAATGAATTACAACAGTACTGCGATGAGTGGCAGGGCGGGGCGTAAA
CGCGTGGATCCGGCTTACTAAAAGCCAGATAACAGTATGCGTATTTGCGCGCTGATTTTTGCGGTATAAG
AATATATACTGATATGTATACCCGAAGTATGTCAAAAAGAGGTATGCTATGAAGCAGCGTATTACAGTGA
CAGTTGACAGCGACAGCTATCAGTTGCTCAAGGCATATATGATGTCAATATCTCCGGTCTGGTAAGCACA
ACCATGCAGAATGAAGCCCGTCGTCTGCGTGCCGAACGCTGGAAAGCGGAAAATCAGGAAGGGATGGCTG
AGGTCGCCCGGTTTATTGAAATGAACGGCTCTTTTGCTGACGAGAACAGGGGCTGGTGAAATGCAGTTTA
AGGTTTACACCTATAAAAGAGAGAGCCGTTATCGTCTGTTTGTGGATGTACAGAGTGATATTATTGACAC
GCCCGGGCGACGGATGGTGATCCCCCTGGCCAGTGCACGTCTGCTGTCAGATAAAGTCTCCCGTGAACTT
TACCCGGTGGTGCATATCGGGGATGAAAGCTGGCGCATGATGACCACCGATATGGCCAGTGTGCCGGTCT
CCGTTATCGGGGAAGAAGTGGCTGATCTCAGCCACCGCGAAAATGACATCAAAAACGCCATTAACCTGAT
GTTCTGGGGAATATAAATGTCAGGCTCCCTTATACACAGCCAGTCTGCAGGTCGACCATAGTGACTGGAT
ATGTTGTGTTTTACAGTATTATGTAGTCTGTTTTTTATGCAAAATCTAATTTAATATATTGATATTTATA
TCATTTTACGTTTCTCGTTCAGCTTTCTTGTACAAAGTGGTGATGTACAAGTAAAGCGGCCCGAGCTCGA
ATTTCCCCGATCGTTCAAACATTTGGCAATAAAGTTTCTTAAGATTGAATCCTGTTGCCGGTCTTGCGAT
GATTATCATATAATTTCTGTTGAATTACGTTAAGCATGTAATAATTAACATGTAATGCATGACGTTATTT
ATGAGATGGGTTTTTATGATTAGAGTCCCGCAATTATACATTTAATACGCGATAGAAAACAAAATATAGC
GCGCAAACTAGGATAAATTATCGCGCGCGGTGTCATCTATGTTACTAGATCGGGAATTGGTTCCGGAACC
AATTGCGTAATCATGTCATAACTGTTTCCTGTGTGAAATTGTTATCCGCTCACAATTTTACACAACATAC
GAGCCGGAAGCATAAAGTGTAAAGCCTGGGGTGCCTAATGAGTGCAGCTAACTCACATTATGGCTGAATT
AGGCGCGCCTATTTCTGAATTCCCGATCTAGTAACATAGATGACACCGCGCGCGATAATTTATCCTAGTT
TGCGCGCTATATTTTGTTTTCTATCGCGTATTAAATGTATAATTGCGGGACTCTAATCATAAAAACCCAT
CTCATAAATAACGTCATGCATTACATGTTAATTATTACATGCTTAACGTAATTCAACAGAAATTATATGA
TAATCATCGCAAGACCGGCAACAGGATTCAATCTTAAGAAACTTTATTGCCAAATGTTTGAACGATCGGG
GAAATTCGAGCTCGGGCCGCTTTACTTGTACATCACCACTTTGTACAAGAAAGCTGAACGAGAAACGTAA
AATGATATAAATATCAATATATTAAATTAGATTTTGCATAAAAAACAGACTACATAATACTGTAAAACAC
AACATATCCAGTCACTATGGTCGACCTGCAGACTGGCTGTGTATAAGGGAGCCTGACATTTATATTCCCC
AGAACATCAGGTTAATGGCGTTTTTGATGTCATTTTCGCGGTGGCTGAGATCAGCCACTTCTTCCCCGAT
AACGGAGACCGGCACACTGGCCATATCGGTGGTCATCATGCGCCAGCTTTCATCCCCGATATGCACCACC
GGGTAAAGTTCACGGGAGACTTTATCTGACAGCAGACGTGCACTGGCCAGGGGGATCACCATCCGTCGCC
CGGGCGTGTCAATAATATCACTCTGTACATCCACAAACAGACGATAACGGCTCTCTCTTTTATAGGTGTA
AACCTTAAACTGCATTTCACCAGCCCCTGTTCTCGTCAGCAAAAGAGCCGTTCATTTCAATAAACCGGGC
GACCTCAGCCATCCCTTCCTGATTTTCCGCTTTCCAGCGTTCGGCACGCAGACGACGGGCTTCATTCTGC
ATGGTTGTGCTTACCAGACCGGAGATATTGACATCATATATGCCTTGAGCAACTGATAGCTGTCGCTGTC
AACTGTCACTGTAATACGCTGCTTCATAGCATACCTCTTTTTGACATACTTCGGGTATACATATCAGTAT
ATATTCTTATACCGCAAAAATCAGCGCGCAAATACGCATACTGTTATCTGGCTTTTAGTAAGCCGGATCC
ACGCGTTTACGCCCCGCCCTGCCACTCATCGCAGTACTGTTGTAATTCATTAAGCATTCTGCCGACATGG
AAGCCATCACAAACGGCATGATGAACCTGAATCGCCAGCGGCATCAGCACCTTGTCGCCTTGCGTATAAT
ATTTGCCCATGGTGAAAACGGGGGCGAAGAAGTTGTCCATATTGGCCACGTTTAAATCAAAACTGGTGAA
ACTCACCCAGGGATTGGCTGAGACGAAAAACATATTCTCAATAAACCCTTTAGGGAAATAGGCCAGGTTT
TCACCGTAACACGCCACATCTTGCGAATATATGTGTAGAAACTGCCGGAAATCGTCGTGGTATTCACTCC
AGAGCGATGAAAACGTTTCAGTTTGCTCATGGAAAACGGTGTAACAAGGGTGAACACTATCCCATATCAC
CAGCTCACCGTCTTTCATTGCCATACGGAATTCCGGATGAGCATTCATCAGGCGGGCAAGAATGTGAATA
AAGGCCGGATAAAACTTGTGCTTATTTTTCTTTACGGTCTTTAAAAAGGCCGTAATATCCAGCTGAACGG
TCTGGTTATAGGTACATTGAGCAACTGACTGAAATGCCTCAAAATGTTCTTTACGATGCCATTGGGATAT
ATCAACGGTGGTATATCCAGTGATTTTTTTCTCCATTTTAGCTTCCTTAGCTCCTGAAAATCTCGACGGA
TCCTAACTCAAAATCCACACATTATACGAGCCGGAAGCATAAAGTGTAAAGCCTGGGGTGCCTAATGCGG
CCCCTCGAGGGGCCGCCATAGTGACTGGATATGTTGTGTTTTACAGTATTATGTAGTCTGTTTTTTATGC
AAAATCTAATTTAATATATTGATATTTATATCATTTTACGTTTCTCGTTCAGCTTTTTTGTACAAACTTG
TGATGTACAGCTCGTCCATGCCGTGAGTGATCCCGGCGGCGGTCACGAACTCCAGCAGGACCATGTGATC
GCGCTTCTCGTTGGGGTCTTTGCTCAGGGCGGACTGGGTGCTCAGGTAGTGGTTGTCGGGCAGCAGCACG
GGGCCGTCGCCGATGGGGGTGTTCTGCTGGTAGTGGTCGGCGAGCTGCACGCTGCCGTCCTCGATGTTGT
GGCGGATCTTGAAGTTCACCTTGATGCCGTTCTTCTGCTTGTCGGCCATGATATAGACGTTGTGGCTGTT
GTAGTTGTACTCCAGCTTGTGCCCCAGGATGTTGCCGTCCTCCTTGAAGTCGATGCCCTTCAGCTCGATG
CGGTTCACCAGGGTGTCGCCCTCGAACTTCACCTCGGCGCGGGTCTTGTAGTTGCCGTCGTCCTTGAAGA
AGATGGTGCGCTCCTGGACGTAGCCTTCGGGCATGGCGGACTTGAAGAAGTCGTGCTGCTTCATGTGGTC
GGGGTAGCGGCTGAAGCACTGCACGCCGTAGGTGAAGGTGGTCACGAGGGTGGGCCAGGGCACGGGCAGC
TTGCCGGTGGTGCAGATGAACTTCAGGGTCAGCTTGCCGTAGGTGGCATCGCCCTCGCCCTCGCCGGACA
CGCTGAACTTGTGGCCGTTTACGTCGCCGTCCAGCTCGACCAGGATGGGCACCACCCCGGTGAACAGCTC
CTCGCCCTTGCTCACCATGGATCCTCTAGAGTCCCCCGTGTTCTCTCCAAATGAAATGAACTTCCTTATA
TAGAGGAAGGGTCTTGCGAAGGATAGTGGGATTGTGCGTCATCCCTTACGTCAGTGGAGATATCACATCA
ATCCACTTGCTTTGAAGACGTGGTTGGAACGTCTTCTTTTTCCACGATGCTCCTCGTGGGTGGGGGTCCA
TCTTTGGGACCACTGTCGGCAGAGGCATCTTCAACGATGGCCTTTCCTTTATCGCAATGATGGCATTTGT
AGGAGCCACCTTCCTTTTCCACTATCTTCACAATAAAGTGACAGATAGCTGGGCAATGGAATCCGAGGAG
GTTTCCGGATATTACCCTTTGTTGAAAAGTCTCAATTGCCCTTTGGTCTTCTGAGACTGTATCTTTGATA
TTTTTGGAGTAGACAAGTGTGTCGTGCTCCACCATGTTGACGAAGATTTTCTTCTTGTCATTGAGTCGTA
AGAGACTCTGTATGAACTGTTCGCCAGTCTTTACGGCGAGTTCTGTTAGGTCCTCTATTTGAATCTTTGA
CTCCATGGCCTTTGATTCAGTGGGAACTACCTTTTTAGAGACTCCAATCTCTATTACTTGCCTTGGTTTG
TGAAGCAAGCCTTGAATCGTCCATACTGGAATAGTACTTCTGATCTTGAGAAATATATCTTTCTCTGTGT
TCTTGATGCAGTTAGTCCTGAATCTTTTGACTGCATCTTTAACCTTCTTGGGAAGGTATTTGATTTCCTG
GAGATTATTGCTCGGGTAGATCGTCTTGATGAGACCTGCTGCGTAAGCCTCTCTAACCATCTGTGGGTTA
GCATTCTTTCTGAAATTGAAAAGGCTAATCTGGGGACCTGCAGGCATGCAAGCTTGGCACTGGCCGTCGT
TTTACAACGTCGTGACTGGGAAAACCCTGGCGTTACCCAACTTAATCGCCTTGCAGCACATCCCCCTTTC
GCCAGCTGGCGTAATAGCGAAGAGGCCCGCACCGATCGCCCTTCCCAACAGTTGCGCAGCCTGAATGGCG
AATGCTAGAGCAGCTTGAGCTTGGATCAGATTGTCGTTTCCCGCCTTCAGTTTAAACTATCAGTGTTTGA
CAGGATATATTGGCGGGTAAACCTAAGAGAAAAGAGCGTTTATTAGAATAATCGGATATTTAAAAGGGCG
TGAAAAGGTTTATCCGTTCGTCCATTTGTATGTGCATGCCAACCACAGGGTTCCCCTCGGGATCAAAGTA
CTTTGATCCAACCCCTCCGCTGCTATAGTGCAGTCGGCTTCTGACGTTCAGTGCAGCCGTCTTCTGAAAA
CGACATGTCGCACAAGTCCTAAGTTACGCGACAGGCTGCCGCCCTGCCCTTTTCCTGGCGTTTTCTTGTC
GCGTGTTTTAGTCGCATAAAGTAGAATACTTGCGACTAGAACCGGAGACATTACGCCATGAACAAGAGCG
CCGCCGCTGGCCTGCTGGGCTATGCCCGCGTCAGCACCGACGACCAGGACTTGACCAACCAACGGGCCGA
ACTGCACGCGGCCGGCTGCACCAAGCTGTTTTCCGAGAAGATCACCGGCACCAGGCGCGACCGCCCGGAG
CTGGCCAGGATGCTTGACCACCTACGCCCTGGCGACGTTGTGACAGTGACCAGGCTAGACCGCCTGGCCC
GCAGCACCCGCGACCTACTGGACATTGCCGAGCGCATCCAGGAGGCCGGCGCGGGCCTGCGTAGCCTGGC
AGAGCCGTGGGCCGACACCACCACGCCGGCCGGCCGCATGGTGTTGACCGTGTTCGCCGGCATTGCCGAG
TTCGAGCGTTCCCTAATCATCGACCGCACCCGGAGCGGGCGCGAGGCCGCCAAGGCCCGAGGCGTGAAGT
TTGGCCCCCGCCCTACCCTCACCCCGGCACAGATCGCGCACGCCCGCGAGCTGATCGACCAGGAAGGCCG
CACCGTGAAAGAGGCGGCTGCACTGCTTGGCGTGCATCGCTCGACCCTGTACCGCGCACTTGAGCGCAGC
GAGGAAGTGACGCCCACCGAGGCCAGGCGGCGCGGTGCCTTCCGTGAGGACGCATTGACCGAGGCCGACG
CCCTGGCGGCCGCCGAGAATGAACGCCAAGAGGAACAAGCATGAAACCGCACCAGGACGGCCAGGACGAA
CCGTTTTTCATTACCGAAGAGATCGAGGCGGAGATGATCGCGGCCGGGTACGTGTTCGAGCCGCCCGCGC
ACGTCTCAACCGTGCGGCTGCATGAAATCCTGGCCGGTTTGTCTGATGCCAAGCTGGCGGCCTGGCCGGC
CAGCTTGGCCGCTGAAGAAACCGAGCGCCGCCGTCTAAAAAGGTGATGTGTATTTGAGTAAAACAGCTTG
CGTCATGCGGTCGCTGCGTATATGATGCGATGAGTAAATAAACAAATACGCAAGGGGAACGCATGAAGGT
TATCGCTGTACTTAACCAGAAAGGCGGGTCAGGCAAGACGACCATCGCAACCCATCTAGCCCGCGCCCTG
CAACTCGCCGGGGCCGATGTTCTGTTAGTCGATTCCGATCCCCAGGGCAGTGCCCGCGATTGGGCGGCCG
TGCGGGAAGATCAACCGCTAACCGTTGTCGGCATCGACCGCCCGACGATTGACCGCGACGTGAAGGCCAT
CGGCCGGCGCGACTTCGTAGTGATCGACGGAGCGCCCCAGGCGGCGGACTTGGCTGTGTCCGCGATCAAG
GCAGCCGACTTCGTGCTGATTCCGGTGCAGCCAAGCCCTTACGACATATGGGCCACCGCCGACCTGGTGG
AGCTGGTTAAGCAGCGCATTGAGGTCACGGATGGAAGGCTACAAGCGGCCTTTGTCGTGTCGCGGGCGAT
CAAAGGCACGCGCATCGGCGGTGAGGTTGCCGAGGCGCTGGCCGGGTACGAGCTGCCCATTCTTGAGTCC
CGTATCACGCAGCGCGTGAGCTACCCAGGCACTGCCGCCGCCGGCACAACCGTTCTTGAATCAGAACCCG
AGGGCGACGCTGCCCGCGAGGTCCAGGCGCTGGCCGCTGAAATTAAATCAAAACTCATTTGAGTTAATGA
GGTAAAGAGAAAATGAGCAAAAGCACAAACACGCTAAGTGCCGGCCGTCCGAGCGCACGCAGCAGCAAGG
CTGCAACGTTGGCCAGCCTGGCAGACACGCCAGCCATGAAGCGGGTCAACTTTCAGTTGCCGGCGGAGGA
TCACACCAAGCTGAAGATGTACGCGGTACGCCAAGGCAAGACCATTACCGAGCTGCTATCTGAATACATC
GCGCAGCTACCAGAGTAAATGAGCAAATGAATAAATGAGTAGATGAATTTTAGCGGCTAAAGGAGGCGGC
ATGGAAAATCAAGAACAACCAGGCACCGACGCCGTGGAATGCCCCATGTGTGGAGGAACGGGCGGTTGGC
CAGGCGTAAGCGGCTGGGTTGTCTGCCGGCCCTGCAATGGCACTGGAACCCCCAAGCCCGAGGAATCGGC
GTGAGCGGTCGCAAACCATCCGGCCCGGTACAAATCGGCGCGGCGCTGGGTGATGACCTGGTGGAGAAGT
TGAAGGCCGCGCAGGCCGCCCAGCGGCAACGCATCGAGGCAGAAGCACGCCCCGGTGAATCGTGGCAAGC
GGCCGCTGATCGAATCCGCAAAGAATCCCGGCAACCGCCGGCAGCCGGTGCGCCGTCGATTAGGAAGCCG
CCCAAGGGCGACGAGCAACCAGATTTTTTCGTTCCGATGCTCTATGACGTGGGCACCCGCGATAGTCGCA
GCATCATGGACGTGGCCGTTTTCCGTCTGTCGAAGCGTGACCGACGAGCTGGCGAGGTGATCCGCTACGA
GCTTCCAGACGGGCACGTAGAGGTTTCCGCAGGGCCGGCCGGCATGGCCAGTGTGTGGGATTACGACCTG
GTACTGATGGCGGTTTCCCATCTAACCGAATCCATGAACCGATACCGGGAAGGGAAGGGAGACAAGCCCG
GCCGCGTGTTCCGTCCACACGTTGCGGACGTACTCAAGTTCTGCCGGCGAGCCGATGGCGGAAAGCAGAA
AGACGACCTGGTAGAAACCTGCATTCGGTTAAACACCACGCACGTTGCCATGCAGCGTACGAAGAAGGCC
AAGAACGGCCGCCTGGTGACGGTATCCGAGGGTGAAGCCTTGATTAGCCGCTACAAGATCGTAAAGAGCG
AAACCGGGCGGCCGGAGTACATCGAGATCGAGCTAGCTGATTGGATGTACCGCGAGATCACAGAAGGCAA
GAACCCGGACGTGCTGACGGTTCACCCCGATTACTTTTTGATCGATCCCGGCATCGGCCGTTTTCTCTAC
CGCCTGGCACGCCGCGCCGCAGGCAAGGCAGAAGCCAGATGGTTGTTCAAGACGATCTACGAACGCAGTG
GCAGCGCCGGAGAGTTCAAGAAGTTCTGTTTCACCGTGCGCAAGCTGATCGGGTCAAATGACCTGCCGGA
GTACGATTTGAAGGAGGAGGCGGGGCAGGCTGGCCCGATCCTAGTCATGCGCTACCGCAACCTGATCGAG
GGCGAAGCATCCGCCGGTTCCTAATGTACGGAGCAGATGCTAGGGCAAATTGCCCTAGCAGGGGAAAAAG
GTCGAAAAGGTCTCTTTCCTGTGGATAGCACGTACATTGGGAACCCAAAGCCGTACATTGGGAACCGGAA
CCCGTACATTGGGAACCCAAAGCCGTACATTGGGAACCGGTCACACATGTAAGTGACTGATATAAAAGAG
AAAAAAGGCGATTTTTCCGCCTAAAACTCTTTAAAACTTATTAAAACTCTTAAAACCCGCCTGGCCTGTG
CATAACTGTCTGGCCAGCGCACAGCCGAAGAGCTGCAAAAAGCGCCTACCCTTCGGTCGCTGCGCTCCCT
ACGCCCCGCCGCTTCGCGTCGGCCTATCGCGGCCGCTGGCCGCTCAAAAATGGCTGGCCTACGGCCAGGC
AATCTACCAGGGCGCGGACAAGCCGCGCCGTCGCCACTCGACCGCCGGCGCCCACATCAAGGCACCCTGC
CTCGCGCGTTTCGGTGATGACGGTGAAAACCTCTGACACATGCAGCTCCCGGAGACGGTCACAGCTTGTC
TGTAAGCGGATGCCGGGAGCAGACAAGCCCGTCAGGGCGCGTCAGCGGGTGTTGGCGGGTGTCGGGGCGC
AGCCATGACCCAGTCACGTAGCGATAGCGGAGTGTATACTGGCTTAACTATGCGGCATCAGAGCAGATTG
TACTGAGAGTGCACCATATGCGGTGTGAAATACCGCACAGATGCGTAAGGAGAAAATACCGCATCAGGCG
CTCTTCCGCTTCCTCGCTCACTGACTCGCTGCGCTCGGTCGTTCGGCTGCGGCGAGCGGTATCAGCTCAC
TCAAAGGCGGTAATACGGTTATCCACAGAATCAGGGGATAACGCAGGAAAGAACATGTGAGCAAAAGGCC
AGCAAAAGGCCAGGAACCGTAAAAAGGCCGCGTTGCTGGCGTTTTTCCATAGGCTCCGCCCCCCTGACGA
GCATCACAAAAATCGACGCTCAAGTCAGAGGTGGCGAAACCCGACAGGACTATAAAGATACCAGGCGTTT
CCCCCTGGAAGCTCCCTCGTGCGCTCTCCTGTTCCGACCCTGCCGCTTACCGGATACCTGTCCGCCTTTC
TCCCTTCGGGAAGCGTGGCGCTTTCTCATAGCTCACGCTGTAGGTATCTCAGTTCGGTGTAGGTCGTTCG
CTCCAAGCTGGGCTGTGTGCACGAACCCCCCGTTCAGCCCGACCGCTGCGCCTTATCCGGTAACTATCGT
CTTGAGTCCAACCCGGTAAGACACGACTTATCGCCACTGGCAGCAGCCACTGGTAACAGGATTAGCAGAG
CGAGGTATGTAGGCGGTGCTACAGAGTTCTTGAAGTGGTGGCCTAACTACGGCTACACTAGAAGGACAGT
ATTTGGTATCTGCGCTCTGCTGAAGCCAGTTACCTTCGGAAAAAGAGTTGGTAGCTCTTGATCCGGCAAA
CAAACCACCGCTGGTAGCGGTGGTTTTTTTGTTTGCAAGCAGCAGATTACGCGCAGAAAAAAAGGATCTC
AAGAAGATCCTTTGATCTTTTCTACGGGGTCTGACGCTCAGTGGAACGAAAACTCACGTTAAGGGATTTT
GGTCATGCATGATATATCTCCCAATTTGTGTAGGGCTTATTATGCACGCTTAAAAATAATAAAAGCAGAC
TTGACCTGATAGTTTGGCTGTGAGCAATTATGTGCTTAGTGCATCTAACGCTTGAGTTAAGCCGCGCCGC
GAAGCGGCGTCGGCTTGAACGAATTTCTAGCTAGACATTATTTGCCGACTACCTTGGTGATCTCGCCTTT
CACGTAGTGGACAAATTCTTCCAACTGATCTGCGCGCGAGGCCAAGCGATCTTCTTCTTGTCCAAGATAA
GCCTGTCTAGCTTCAAGTATGACGGGCTGATACTGGGCCGGCAGGCGCTCCATTGCCCAGTCGGCAGCGA
CATCCTTCGGCGCGATTTTGCCGGTTACTGCGCTGTACCAAATGCGGGACAACGTAAGCACTACATTTCG
CTCATCGCCAGCCCAGTCGGGCGGCGAGTTCCATAGCGTTAAGGTTTCATTTAGCGCCTCAAATAGATCC
TGTTCAGGAACCGGATCAAAGAGTTCCTCCGCCGCTGGACCTACCAAGGCAACGCTATGTTCTCTTGCTT
TTGTCAGCAAGATAGCCAGATCAATGTCGATCGTGGCTGGCTCGAAGATACCTGCAAGAATGTCATTGCG
CTGCCATTCTCCAAATTGCAGTTCGCGCTTAGCTGGATAACGCCACGGAATGATGTCGTCGTGCACAACA
ATGGTGACTTCTACAGCGCGGAGAATCTCGCTCTCTCCAGGGGAAGCCGAAGTTTCCAAAAGGTCGTTGA
TCAAAGCTCGCCGCGTTGTTTCATCAAGCCTTACGGTCACCGTAACCAGCAAATCAATATCACTGTGTGG
CTTCAGGCCGCCATCCACTGCGGAGCCGTACAAATGTACGGCCAGCAACGTCGGTTCGAGATGGCGCTCG
ATGACGCCAACTACCTCTGATAGTTGAGTCGATACTTCGGCGATCACCGCTTCCCCCATGATGTTTAACT
TTGTTTTAGGGCGACTGCCCTGCTGCGTAACATCGTTGCTGCTCCATAACATCAAACATCGACCCACGGC
GTAACGCGCTTGCTGCTTGGATGCCCGAGGCATAGACTGTACCCCAAAAAAACAGTCATAACAAGCCATG
AAAACCGCCACTGCGCCGTTACCACCGCTGCGTTCGGTCAAGGTTCTGGACCAGTTGCGTGAGCGCATAC
GCTACTTGCATTACAGCTTACGAACCGAACAGGCTTATGTCCACTGGGTTCGTGCCCGAATTGATCACAG
GCAGCAACGCTCTGTCATCGTTACAATCAACATGCTACCCTCCGCGAGATCATCCGTGTTTCAAACCCGG
CAGCTTAGTTGCCGTTCTTCCGAATAGCATCGGTAACATGAGCAAAGTCTGCCGCCTTACAACGGCTCTC
CCGCTGACGCCGTCCCGGACTGATGGGCTGCCTGTATCGAGTGGTGATTTTGTGCCGAGCTGCCGGTCGG
GGAGCTGTTGGCTGGCTGGTGGCAGGATATATTGTGGTGTAAACAAATTGACGCTTAGACAACTTAATAA
CACATTGCGGACGTTTTTAATGTACTGAATTAACGCCGAATTAGGCTGAATTTATTTCTGAATTCATCAT
GAGCGGAGAATTAAGGGAGTCACGTTATGACCCCCGCCGATGACGCGGGACAAGCCGTTTTACGTTTGGA
ACTGACAGAACCGCAACGTTGAAGGAGCCACTCAGCCGCGGGTTTCTGGAGTTTAATGAGCTAAGCACAT
ACGTCAGAAACCATTATTGCGCGTTCAAAAGTCGCCTAAGGTCACTATCAGCTAGCAAATATTTCTTGTC
AAAAATGCTCCACTGACGTTCCATAAATTCCCCTCGGTATCCAATTAGAGTCTCATATTCACTCTCAATC
CAAATAATCTGCACCGGATCTGGATCGTTTCGCATGATTGAACAAGATGGATTGCACGCAGGTTCTCCGG
CCGCTTGGGTGGAGAGGCTATTCGGCTATGACTGGGCACAACAGACAATCGGCTGCTCTGATGCCGCCGT
GTTCCGGCTGTCAGCGCAGGGGCGCCCGGTTCTTTTTGTCAAGACCGACCTGTCCGGTGCCCTGAATGAA
CTGCAGGACGAGGCAGCGCGGCTATCGTGGCTGGCCACGACGGGCGTTCCTTGCGCAGCTGTGCTCGACG
TTGTCACTGAAGCGGGAAGGGACTGGCTGCTATTGGGCGAAGTGCCGGGGCAGGATCTCCTGTCATCTCA
CCTTGCTCCTGCCGAGAAAGTATCCATCATGGCTGATGCAATGCGGCGGCTGCATACGCTTGATCCGGCT
ACCTGCCCATTCGACCACCAAGCGAAACATCGCATCGAGCGAGCACGTACTCGGATGGAAGCCGGTCTTG
TCGATCAGGATGATCTGGACGAAGAGCATCAGGGGCTCGCGCCAGCCGAACTGTTCGCCAGGCTCAAGGC
GCGCATGCCCGACGGCGATGATCTCGTCGTGACCCATGGCGATGCCTGCTTGCCGAATATCATGGTGGAA
AATGGCCGCTTTTCTGGATTCATCGACTGTGGCCGGCTGGGTGTGGCGGACCGCTATCAGGACATAGCGT
TGGCTACCCGTGATATTGCTGAAGAGCTTGGCGGCGAATGGGCTGACCGCTTCCTCGTGCTTTACGGTAT
CGCCGCTCCCGATTCGCAGCGCATCGCCTTCTATCGCCTTCTTGACGAGTTCTTCTGAGCGGGACTCTGG
GGTTCGAAATGACCGACCAAGCGACGCCCAACCTGCCATCACGAGATTTCGATTCCACCGCCGCCTTCTA
TGAAAGGTTGGGCTTCGGAATCGTTTTCCGGGACGCCGGCTGGATGATCCTCCAGCGCGGGGATCTCATG
CTGGAGTTCTTCGCCCACGGGATCTCTGCGGAACAGGCGGTCGAAGGTGCCGATATCATTACGACAGCAA
CGGCCGACAAGCACAACGCCACGATCCTGAGCGACAATATGATCGGGCCCGGCGTCCACATCAACGGCGT
CGGCGGCGACTGCCCAGGCAAGACCGAGATGCACCGCGATATCTTGCTGCGTTCGGATATTTTCGTGGAG
TTCCCGCCACAGACCCGGATGATCCCCGATCGTTCAAACATTTGGCAATAAAGTTTCTTAAGATTGAATC
CTGTTGCCGGTCTTGCGATGATTATCATATAATTTCTGTTGAATTACGTTAAGCATGTAATAATTAACAT
GTAATGCATGACGTTATTTATGAGATGGGTTTTTATGATTAGAGTCCCGCAATTATACATTTAATACGCG
ATAGAAAACAAAATATAGCGCGCAAACTAGGATAAATTATCGCGCGCGGTGTCATCTATGTTACTAGATC
GGGAATTGTTCAGAAATGGCGCGCCAATTCCAGAACCTAATTGGTTAGCTCACCAATTAGGTACCGGAAC
CAAGCTTCGTACATCATGCTCATAGCTCGTTGTCTGTGTGGAATTGTGATCGGCTCACAATTCCACACAG
GAAACGAGCTATGAAGCATAAAGTGTACGAACCTGGTTCCGGAACCTAATTGAGTTCCGAGCTAACTCAC
ATTAGGTTCCGGAATCAATTGCGCCGGATCCTGAATTCCCGATCTAGTAACATAGATGACACCGCGCGCG
ATAATTTATCCTAGTTTGCGCGCTATATTTTGTTTTCTATCGCGTATTAAATGTATAATTGCGGGACTCT
AATCATAAAAACCCATCTCATAAATAACGTCATGCATTACATGTTAATTATTACATGCTTAACGTAATTC
AACAGAAATTATATGATAATCATCGCAAGACCGGCAACAGGATTCAATCTTAAGAAACTTTATTGCCAAA
TGTTTGAACGATCGGGGATCATCCGGGTCTGTGGCGGGAACTCCACGAAAATATCCGAACGCAGCAAGAT
ATCGCGGTGCATCTCGGTCTTGCCTGGGCAGTCGCCGCCGACGCCGTTGATGTGGACGCCGGGCCCGATC
ATATTGTCGCTCAGGATCGTGGCGTTGTGCTTGTCGGCCGTTGCTGTCGTAATGATATCGGCACCTTCGA
CCGCCTGTTCCGCAGAGATCCCGTGGGCGAAGAACTCCAGCATGAGATCCCCGCGCTGGAGGATCATCCA
GCCGGCGTCCCGGAAAACGATTCCGAAGCCCAACCTTTCATAGAAGGCGGCGGTGGAATCGAAATCTCGT
GATGGCAGGTTGGGCGTCGCTTGGTCGGTCATTTCGAACCCCAGAGTCCCGCTCAGAAGAACTCGTCAAG
AAGGCGATAGAAGGCGATGCGCTGCGAATCGGGAGCGGCGATACCGTAAAGCACGAGGAAGCGGTCAGCC
CATTCGCCGCCAAGCTCTTCAGCAATATCACGGGTAGCCAACGCTATGTCCTGATAGCGGTCCGCCACAC
CCAGCCGGCCACAGTCGATGAATCCAGAAAAGCGGCCATTTTCCACCATGATATTCGGCAAGCAGGCATC
GCCATGGGTCACGACGAGATCATCGCCGTCGGGCATGCGCGCCTTGAGCCTGGCGAACAGTTCGGCTGGC
GCGAGCCCCTGATGCTCTTCGTCCAGATCATCCTGATCGACAAGACCGGCTTCCATCCGAGTACGTGCTC
GCTCGATGCGATGTTTCGCTTGGTGGTCGAATGGGCAGGTAGCCGGATCAAGCGTATGCAGCCGCCGCAT
TGCATCAGCCATGATGGATACTTTCTCGGCAGGAGCAAGGTGAGATGACAGGAGATCCTGCCCCGGCACT
TCGCCCAATAGCAGCCAGTCCCTTCCCGCTTCAGTGACAACGTCGAGCACAGCTGCGCAAGGAACGCCCG
TCGTGGCCAGCCACGATAGCCGCGCTGCCTCGTCCTGCAGTTCATTCAGGGCACCGGACAGGTCGGTCTT
GACAAAAAGAACCGGGCGCCCCTGCGCTGACAGCCGGAACACGGCGGCATCAGAGCAGCCGATTGTCTGT
TGTGCCCAGTCATAGCCGAATAGCCTCTCCACCCAAGCGGCCGGAGAACCTGCGTGCAATCCATCTTGTT
CAATCATGCGAAACGATCCAGATCCGGTGCAGATTATTTGGATTGAGAGTGAATATGAGACTCTAATTGG
ATACCGAGGGGAATTTATGGAACGTCAGTGGAGCATTTTTGACAAGAAATATTTGCTAGCTGATAGTGAC
CTTAGGCGACTTTTGAACGCGCAATAATGGTTTCTGACGTATGTGCTTAGCTCATTAAACTCCAGAAACC
CGCGGCTGAGTGGCTCCTTCAACGTTGCGGTTCTGTCAGTTCCAAACGTAAAACGGCTTGTCCCGCGTCA
TCGGCGGGGGTCATAACGTGACTCCCTTAATTCTCCGCTCATGATGAATTCAGAAATAAATTCAGCCTAA
TTCGGCGTTAATTCAGTACATTAAAAACGTCCGCAATGTGTTATTAAGTTGTCTAAGCGTCAATTTGTTT
ACACCACAATATATCCTGCCACCAGCCAGCCAACAGCTCCCCGACCGGCAGCTCGGCACAAAATCACCAC
TCGATACAGGCAGCCCATCAGTCCGGGACGGCGTCAGCGGGAGAGCCGTTGTAAGGCGGCAGACTTTGCT
CATGTTACCGATGCTATTCGGAAGAACGGCAACTAAGCTGCCGGGTTTGAAACACGGATGATCTCGCGGA
GGGTAGCATGTTGATTGTAACGATGACAGAGCGTTGCTGCCTGTGATCAATTCGGGCACGAACCCAGTGG
ACATAAGCCTGTTCGGTTCGTAAGCTGTAATGCAAGTAGCGTATGCGCTCACGCAACTGGTCCAGAACCT
TGACCGAACGCAGCGGTGGTAACGGCGCAGTGGCGGTTTTCATGGCTTGTTATGACTGTTTTTTTGGGGT
ACAGTCTATGCCTCGGGCATCCAAGCAGCAAGCGCGTTACGCCGTGGGTCGATGTTTGATGTTATGGAGC
AGCAACGATGTTACGCAGCAGGGCAGTCGCCCTAAAACAAAGTTAAACATCATGGGGGAAGCGGTGATCG
CCGAAGTATCGACTCAACTATCAGAGGTAGTTGGCGTCATCGAGCGCCATCTCGAACCGACGTTGCTGGC
CGTACATTTGTACGGCTCCGCAGTGGATGGCGGCCTGAAGCCACACAGTGATATTGATTTGCTGGTTACG
GTGACCGTAAGGCTTGATGAAACAACGCGGCGAGCTTTGATCAACGACCTTTTGGAAACTTCGGCTTCCC
CTGGAGAGAGCGAGATTCTCCGCGCTGTAGAAGTCACCATTGTTGTGCACGACGACATCATTCCGTGGCG
TTATCCAGCTAAGCGCGAACTGCAATTTGGAGAATGGCAGCGCAATGACATTCTTGCAGGTATCTTCGAG
CCAGCCACGATCGACATTGATCTGGCTATCTTGCTGACAAAAGCAAGAGAACATAGCGTTGCCTTGGTAG
GTCCAGCGGCGGAGGAACTCTTTGATCCGGTTCCTGAACAGGATCTATTTGAGGCGCTAAATGAAACCTT
AACGCTATGGAACTCGCCGCCCGACTGGGCTGGCGATGAGCGAAATGTAGTGCTTACGTTGTCCCGCATT
TGGTACAGCGCAGTAACCGGCAAAATCGCGCCGAAGGATGTCGCTGCCGACTGGGCAATGGAGCGCCTGC
CGGCCCAGTATCAGCCCGTCATACTTGAAGCTAGACAGGCTTATCTTGGACAAGAAGAAGATCGCTTGGC
CTCGCGCGCAGATCAGTTGGAAGAATTTGTCCACTACGTGAAAGGCGAGATCACCAAGGTAGTCGGCAAA
TAATGTCTAGCTAGAAATTCGTTCAAGCCGACGCCGCTTCGCGGCGCGGCTTAACTCAAGCGTTAGATGC
ACTAAGCACATAATTGCTCACAGCCAAACTATCAGGTCAAGTCTGCTTTTATTATTTTTAAGCGTGCATA
ATAAGCCCTACACAAATTGGGAGATATATCATGCATGACCAAAATCCCTTAACGTGAGTTTTCGTTCCAC
TGAGCGTCAGACCCCGTAGAAAAGATCAAAGGATCTTCTTGAGATCCTTTTTTTCTGCGCGTAATCTGCT
GCTTGCAAACAAAAAAACCACCGCTACCAGCGGTGGTTTGTTTGCCGGATCAAGAGCTACCAACTCTTTT
TCCGAAGGTAACTGGCTTCAGCAGAGCGCAGATACCAAATACTGTCCTTCTAGTGTAGCCGTAGTTAGGC
CACCACTTCAAGAACTCTGTAGCACCGCCTACATACCTCGCTCTGCTAATCCTGTTACCAGTGGCTGCTG
CCAGTGGCGATAAGTCGTGTCTTACCGGGTTGGACTCAAGACGATAGTTACCGGATAAGGCGCAGCGGTC
GGGCTGAACGGGGGGTTCGTGCACACAGCCCAGCTTGGAGCGAACGACCTACACCGAACTGAGATACCTA
CAGCGTGAGCTATGAGAAAGCGCCACGCTTCCCGAAGGGAGAAAGGCGGACAGGTATCCGGTAAGCGGCA
GGGTCGGAACAGGAGAGCGCACGAGGGAGCTTCCAGGGGGAAACGCCTGGTATCTTTATAGTCCTGTCGG
GTTTCGCCACCTCTGACTTGAGCGTCGATTTTTGTGATGCTCGTCAGGGGGGCGGAGCCTATGGAAAAAC
GCCAGCAACGCGGCCTTTTTACGGTTCCTGGCCTTTTGCTGGCCTTTTGCTCACATGTTCTTTCCTGCGT
TATCCCCTGATTCTGTGGATAACCGTATTACCGCCTTTGAGTGAGCTGATACCGCTCGCCGCAGCCGAAC
GACCGAGCGCAGCGAGTCAGTGAGCGAGGAAGCGGAAGAGCGCCTGATGCGGTATTTTCTCCTTACGCAT
CTGTGCGGTATTTCACACCGCATATGGTGCACTCTCAGTACAATCTGCTCTGATGCCGCATAGTTAAGCC
AGTATACACTCCGCTATCGCTACGTGACTGGGTCATGGCTGCGCCCCGACACCCGCCAACACCCGCTGAC
GCGCCCTGACGGGCTTGTCTGCTCCCGGCATCCGCTTACAGACAAGCTGTGACCGTCTCCGGGAGCTGCA
TGTGTCAGAGGTTTTCACCGTCATCACCGAAACGCGCGAGGCAGGGTGCCTTGATGTGGGCGCCGGCGGT
CGAGTGGCGACGGCGCGGCTTGTCCGCGCCCTGGTAGATTGCCTGGCCGTAGGCCAGCCATTTTTGAGCG
GCCAGCGGCCGCGATAGGCCGACGCGAAGCGGCGGGGCGTAGGGAGCGCAGCGACCGAAGGGTAGGCGCT
TTTTGCAGCTCTTCGGCTGTGCGCTGGCCAGACAGTTATGCACAGGCCAGGCGGGTTTTAAGAGTTTTAA
TAAGTTTTAAAGAGTTTTAGGCGGAAAAATCGCCTTTTTTCTCTTTTATATCAGTCACTTACATGTGTGA
CCGGTTCCCAATGTACGGCTTTGGGTTCCCAATGTACGGGTTCCGGTTCCCAATGTACGGCTTTGGGTTC
CCAATGTACGTGCTATCCACAGGAAAGAGACCTTTTCGACCTTTTTCCCCTGCTAGGGCAATTTGCCCTA
GCATCTGCTCCGTACATTAGGAACCGGCGGATGCTTCGCCCTCGATCAGGTTGCGGTAGCGCATGACTAG
GATCGGGCCAGCCTGCCCCGCCTCCTCCTTCAAATCGTACTCCGGCAGGTCATTTGACCCGATCAGCTTG
CGCACGGTGAAACAGAACTTCTTGAACTCTCCGGCGCTGCCACTGCGTTCGTAGATCGTCTTGAACAACC
ATCTGGCTTCTGCCTTGCCTGCGGCGCGGCGTGCCAGGCGGTAGAGAAAACGGCCGATGCCGGGATCGAT
CAAAAAGTAATCGGGGTGAACCGTCAGCACGTCCGGGTTCTTGCCTTCTGTGATCTCGCGGTACATCCAA
TCAGCTAGCTCGATCTCGATGTACTCCGGCCGCCCGGTTTCGCTCTTTACGATCTTGTAGCGGCTAATCA
AGGCTTCACCCTCGGATACCGTCACCAGGCGGCCGTTCTTGGCCTTCTTCGTACGCTGCATGGCAACGTG
CGTGGTGTTTAACCGAATGCAGGTTTCTACCAGGTCGTCTTTCTGCTTTCCGCCATCGGCTCGCCGGCAG
AACTTGAGTACGTCCGCAACGTGTGGACGGAACACGCGGCCGGGCTTGTCTCCCTTCCCTTCCCGGTATC
GGTTCATGGATTCGGTTAGATGGGAAACCGCCATCAGTACCAGGTCGTAATCCCACACACTGGCCATGCC
GGCCGGCCCTGCGGAAACCTCTACGTGCCCGTCTGGAAGCTCGTAGCGGATCACCTCGCCAGCTCGTCGG
TCACGCTTCGACAGACGGAAAACGGCCACGTCCATGATGCTGCGACTATCGCGGGTGCCCACGTCATAGA
GCATCGGAACGAAAAAATCTGGTTGCTCGTCGCCCTTGGGCGGCTTCCTAATCGACGGCGCACCGGCTGC
CGGCGGTTGCCGGGATTCTTTGCGGATTCGATCAGCGGCCGCTTGCCACGATTCACCGGGGCGTGCTTCT
GCCTCGATGCGTTGCCGCTGGGCGGCCTGCGCGGCCTTCAACTTCTCCACCAGGTCATCACCCAGCGCCG
CGCCGATTTGTACCGGGCCGGATGGTTTGCGACCGCTCACGCCGATTCCTCGGGCTTGGGGGTTCCAGTG
CCATTGCAGGGCCGGCAGACAACCCAGCCGCTTACGCCTGGCCAACCGCCCGTTCCTCCACACATGGGGC
ATTCCACGGCGTCGGTGCCTGGTTGTTCTTGATTTTCCATGCCGCCTCCTTTAGCCGCTAAAATTCATCT
ACTCATTTATTCATTTGCTCATTTACTCTGGTAGCTGCGCGATGTATTCAGATAGCAGCTCGGTAATGGT
CTTGCCTTGGCGTACCGCGTACATCTTCAGCTTGGTGTGATCCTCCGCCGGCAACTGAAAGTTGACCCGC
TTCATGGCTGGCGTGTCTGCCAGGCTGGCCAACGTTGCAGCCTTGCTGCTGCGTGCGCTCGGACGGCCGG
CACTTAGCGTGTTTGTGCTTTTGCTCATTTTCTCTTTACCTCATTAACTCAAATGAGTTTTGATTTAATT
TCAGCGGCCAGCGCCTGGACCTCGCGGGCAGCGTCGCCCTCGGGTTCTGATTCAAGAACGGTTGTGCCGG
CGGCGGCAGTGCCTGGGTAGCTCACGCGCTGCGTGATACGGGACTCAAGAATGGGCAGCTCGTACCCGGC
CAGCGCCTCGGCAACCTCACCGCCGATGCGCGTGCCTTTGATCGCCCGCGACACGACAAAGGCCGCTTGT
AGCCTTCCATCCGTGACCTCAATGCGCTGCTTAACCAGCTCCACCAGGTCGGCGGTGGCCCATATGTCGT
AAGGGCTTGGCTGCACCGGAATCAGCACGAAGTCGGCTGCCTTGATCGCGGACACAGCCAAGTCCGCCGC
CTGGGGCGCTCCGTCGATCACTACGAAGTCGCGCCGGCCGATGGCCTTCACGTCGCGGTCAATCGTCGGG
CGGTCGATGCCGACAACGGTTAGCGGTTGATCTTCCCGCACGGCCGCCCAATCGCGGGCACTGCCCTGGG
GATCGGAATCGACTAACAGAACATCGGCCCCGGCGAGTTGCAGGGCGCGGGCTAGATGGGTTGCGATGGT
CGTCTTGCCTGACCCGCCTTTCTGGTTAAGTACAGCGATAACCTTCATGCGTTCCCCTTGCGTATTTGTT
TATTTACTCATCGCATCATATACGCAGCGACCGCATGACGCAAGCTGTTTTACTCAAATACACATCACCT
TTTTAGACGGCGGCGCTCGGTTTCTTCAGCGGCCAAGCTGGCCGGCCAGGCCGCCAGCTTGGCATCAGAC
AAACCGGCCAGGATTTCATGCAGCCGCACGGTTGAGACGTGCGCGGGCGGCTCGAACACGTACCCGGCCG
CGATCATCTCCGCCTCGATCTCTTCGGTAATGAAAAACGGTTCGTCCTGGCCGTCCTGGTGCGGTTTCAT
GCTTGTTCCTCTTGGCGTTCATTCTCGGCGGCCGCCAGGGCGTCGGCCTCGGTCAATGCGTCCTCACGGA
AGGCACCGCGCCGCCTGGCCTCGGTGGGCGTCACTTCCTCGCTGCGCTCAAGTGCGCGGTACAGGGTCGA
GCGATGCACGCCAAGCAGTGCAGCCGCCTCTTTCACGGTGCGGCCTTCCTGGTCGATCAGCTCGCGGGCG
TGCGCGATCTGTGCCGGGGTGAGGGTAGGGCGGGGGCCAAACTTCACGCCTCGGGCCTTGGCGGCCTCGC
GCCCGCTCCGGGTGCGGTCGATGATTAGGGAACGCTCGAACTCGGCAATGCCGGCGAACACGGTCAACAC
CATGCGGCCGGCCGGCGTGGTGGTGTCGGCCCACGGCTCTGCCAGGCTACGCAGGCCCGCGCCGGCCTCC
TGGATGCGCTCGGCAATGTCCAGTAGGTCGCGGGTGCTGCGGGCCAGGCGGTCTAGCCTGGTCACTGTCA
CAACGTCGCCAGGGCGTAGGTGGTCAAGCATCCTGGCCAGCTCCGGGCGGTCGCGCCTGGTGCCGGTGAT
CTTCTCGGAAAACAGCTTGGTGCAGCCGGCCGCGTGCAGTTCGGCCCGTTGGTTGGTCAAGTCCTGGTCG
TCGGTGCTGACGCGGGCATAGCCCAGCAGGCCAGCGGCGGCGCTCTTGTTCATGGCGTAATGTCTCCGGT
TCTAGTCGCAAGTATTCTACTTTATGCGACTAAAACACGCGACAAGAAAACGCCAGGAAAAGGGCAGGGC
GGCAGCCTGTCGCGTAACTTAGGACTTGTGCGACATGTCGTTTTCAGAAGACGGCTGCACTGAACGTCAG
AAGCCGACTGCACTATAGCAGCGGAGGGGTTGGATCAAAGTACTTTGATCCCGAGGGGAACCCTGTGGTT
GGCATGCACATACAAATGGACGAACGGATAAACCT
