>Addgene plasmid #74800 | pGWB406 | addgene partial sequence | sequence record 162618 | CAT-R 5'-GCAACTGACTGAAATGCCTC-3'
GGTATATCCAGTGATTTTTTTCTCCATTTTAGCTTCCTTAGCTCCTGAAAATCTCGACGGATCCTAACTC
AAAATCCACACATTATACGAGCCGGAAGCATAAAGTGTAAAGCCTGGGGTGCCTAATGCGGCCCCTCGAG
GGGCCGCCATAGTGACTGGATATGTTGTGTTTTACAGTATTATGTAGTCTGTTTTTTATGCAAAATCTAA
TTTAATATATTGATATTTATATCATTTTACGTTTCTCGTTCAGCTTTTTTGTACAAACTTGTGATGTACA
GCTCGTCCATGCCGTGAGTGATCCCGGCGGCGGTCACGAACTCCAGCAGGACCATGTGATCGCGCTTCTC
GTTGGGGTCTTTGCTCAGGGCGGACTGGGTGCTCAGGTAGTGGTTGTCGGGCAGCAGCACGGGGCCGTCG
CCGATGGGGGTGTTCTGCTGGTAGTGGTCGGCGAGCTGCACGCTGCCGTCCTCGATGTTGTGGCGGATCT
TGAAGTTCACCTTGATGCCGTTCTTCTGCTTGTCGGCCATGATATAGACGTTGTGGCTGTTGTAGTTGTA
CTCCAGCTTGTGCCCCAGGATGTTGCCGTCCTCCTTGAAGTCGATGCCCTTCAGCTCGATGCGGTTCACC
AGGGTGTCGCCCTCGAACTTCACCTCGGCGCGGGTCTTGTAGTTGCCGTCGTCCTTGAAGAAGATGGTGC
GCTCCTGGACGTAGCCTTCGGGCATGGCGGACTTGAAGAAGTCGTGCTGCTTCATGTGGTCG
